Addgene plasmid #61347: pDN77
Purpose: mCherry fused to LINuS, a light-inducible nuclear localization signal (biNLS2/IkBα NES)
Depositing lab: Barbara Di Ventura & Roland Eils. Publication: Engineering light-inducible nuclear localization signals for precise spatiotemporal control of protein dynamics in living cells. Niopek D, Benzinger D, Roensch J, Draebing T, Wehler P, Eils R, Di Ventura B. Nat Commun. 2014 Jul 14;5:4404. doi: 10.1038/ncomms5404. PubMed 25019686.
Backbone
  Vector backbone: pcDNA3.1(-)
  Backbone manufacturer: Invitrogen
  Total vector size (bp): 6843
  Vector type: Mammalian Expression
Growth in bacteria
  Bacterial resistance: Ampicillin, 100 μg/mL
  Growth temperature: 37°C
  Growth strain: DH5alpha
  Copy number: High Copy
Gene/Insert
  Gene/Insert name: mCherry
  Species: Synthetic
  Promoter: CMV
  Tag / fusion protein: NES IkBa (N terminal on insert); GS linker-AsLov2-biNLS2 (C terminal on insert)
  Cloning method: Restriction Enzyme; 5′ cloning site NheI (not destroyed); 3′ cloning site XhoI (not destroyed)
  Sequencing primers: 5′ CMV-F; 3′ BGH Reverse
Terms and licenses: Academic/Nonprofit Terms; Industry Terms: Not Available to Industry
Depositor comments: Please note that the mammalian selection marker in the vector backbone for this plasmid has not been verified by sequencing.
How to cite: pDN77 was a gift from Barbara Di Ventura & Roland Eils (Addgene plasmid # 61347 ; http://n2t.net/addgene:61347 ; RRID:Addgene_61347)
