[The description below was written by a language model from this plasmid's Addgene catalogue record and the feature table of its GenBank file; any pLannotate feature table in this document was generated separately and was not available to it.]
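Description:
pDN77 is a 6,843 bp mammalian expression plasmid built on the pcDNA3.1(-) backbone. It is propagated in E. coli as a high-copy plasmid under ampicillin selection. The insert was cloned between NheI and XhoI sites, both of which are retained, downstream of the CMV promoter. The use of a BGH reverse sequencing primer is consistent with the backbone's bovine growth hormone polyadenylation region lying 3′ of the insert. The depositor notes that the mammalian selection marker in the backbone has not been verified by sequencing, so it should not be assumed. The held sequence file annotates only the CMV promoter and the parts of the fusion gene. Backbone elements such as the origin and resistance genes are not annotated there.

The payload is a single open reading frame encoding, in order, a nuclear export signal from IκBα, the red fluorescent protein mCherry, a glycine-serine linker, the AsLOV2 domain, and a bipartite nuclear localization signal called biNLS2. The AsLOV2–biNLS2 module is LINuS, a light-inducible nuclear localization signal. LOV2 domains of this type respond to blue light by releasing and unfolding their C-terminal helix. Placing the NLS at that end is intended to keep it masked in the dark and exposed on illumination. The constitutive N-terminal NES provides a competing export activity that keeps the protein cytoplasmic in the dark and returns it there once illumination stops. mCherry serves both as the cargo and as the readout of localization. The construct is used to demonstrate and characterise reversible, spatiotemporally controlled nuclear import in living mammalian cells, with this plasmid representing the biNLS2/IκBα NES variant.
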