LOCUS       NEWMOL 6843 bp DNA circular 13-JAN-2014
SOURCE
  ORGANISM
COMMENT     This file is created by Vector NTI http://www.invitrogen.com/
COMMENT     ORIGDB|GenBank
COMMENT     VNTDATE|686848864|
COMMENT     VNTDBDATE|686848864|
COMMENT     LSOWNER|
COMMENT     VNTNAME|NEWMOL|
COMMENT     VNTAUTHORNAME|BioQuant|
COMMENT     Vector_NTI_Display_Data_(Do_Not_Edit!)
COMMENT     (SXF
COMMENT     (CGexDoc "NEWMOL" 0 6843
COMMENT     (CDBMol 0 0 1 1 1 0 0 0 0 "" "" 0 0 0 0 (CObList) (CObList)
            (CObList)
COMMENT     (CObList) -1 "")
COMMENT     (CDocSetData 1 1 1 0 0 0 "MAIN" 1 1 1 1 0 0 1 1 0 1 10 10 4294967295
            1000
COMMENT     0 1 0 (CHomObj 0 0 0 3 75) (CWordArray) (CWordArray)
COMMENT     (CStringList "ApaLI" "AvaI" "BamHI" "ClaI" "EcoRI" "HindIII" "NcoI"
COMMENT     "PstI" "SmaI" "XmaI") (CStringList "atg" "gtg")
COMMENT     (CStringList "taa" "tga" "tag") (CObList) 1 "{(0,1),2}" 0 0 "" 0
COMMENT     4294967295 0 0 0 0 0 0 0 "MAIN" 0 0 30 0
COMMENT     (CProteinMotifSearchObject 70 20 1 1 1 1 0 0 1 0 0 0 0 0))
COMMENT     (CMolPar 0 0 0 0 4294967295 1 6843 0 0 0 0 0 0 0 0) (CStringList)
COMMENT     (CStringList) (CObList) (COAPar 25 250 50 0 6 4 3 7)
COMMENT     (COAPar 25 250 50 0 6 4 3 7) (COAPar 25 250 50 0 6 4 3 7)
COMMENT     (CObList
COMMENT     #0=(CRSite (CStringList) "ApaLI" "gtgcac" 2 0 6 33 0 1016 0 3645 0
            3947
COMMENT     0 5345 0 6588 0 0 "")
COMMENT     #1=(CRSite (CStringList) "AvaI" "cycgrg" 2 0 4 1232 0 1424 0 2168 0
            3322
COMMENT     0 0 "")
COMMENT     #2=(CRSite (CStringList) "BamHI" "ggatcc" 2 0 2 915 0 2224 0 0 "")
COMMENT     #3=(CRSite (CStringList) "ClaI" "atcgat" 3 0 0 0 "")
COMMENT     #4=(CRSite (CStringList) "EcoRI" "gaattc" 2 0 2 2201 0 3608 0 0 "")
COMMENT     #5=(CRSite (CStringList) "HindIII" "aagctt" 2 0 1 2242 0 0 "")
COMMENT     #6=(CRSite (CStringList) "NcoI" "ccatgg" 2 0 4 611 0 1389 0 3208 0
            3717
COMMENT     0 0 "")
COMMENT     #7=(CRSite (CStringList) "PstI" "ctgcag" 6 0 6 957 0 1311 0 1832 0
            2089
COMMENT     0 2200 0 3702 0 0 "")
COMMENT     #8=(CRSite (CStringList) "SmaI" "cccggg" 4 0 1 3324 0 0 "")
COMMENT     #9=(CRSite (CStringList) "XmaI" "cccggg" 2 0 1 3322 0 0 "")
COMMENT     #10=(CRSite (CStringList) "atg" "atg" 1 0 103 29 0 58 0 168 0 211 0
            300
COMMENT     0 331 0 381 0 388 0 431 0 486 0 514 0 524 0 541 0 552 0 560 0 612 0
COMMENT     618 0 640 0 700 0 743 0 774 0 901 0 982 0 1003 0 1021 0 1165 0 1258
COMMENT     0 1375 0 1390 0 1417 0 1645 0 1883 0 1975 0 1994 0 2024 0 2036 0
COMMENT     2045 0 2068 0 2370 0 2472 0 2481 0 2495 0 2766 0 2940 0 2984 0 3037
COMMENT     0 3046 0 3109 0 3118 0 3209 0 3233 0 3364 0 3439 0 3482 0 3500 0
COMMENT     3527 0 3548 0 3718 0 3722 0 3801 0 3816 0 3836 0 3859 0 3899 0 3907
COMMENT     0 3971 0 3986 0 4024 0 4087 0 4159 0 4214 0 4217 0 4239 0 4319 0
COMMENT     4427 0 4471 0 4495 0 4541 0 4631 0 4643 0 4686 0 4782 0 4863 0 5032
COMMENT     0 5474 0 5749 0 5796 0 5825 0 5853 0 5977 0 6196 0 6240 0 6250 0
COMMENT     6328 0 6334 0 6364 0 6378 0 6430 0 6574 0 6659 0 6693 0 6757 0 6777
COMMENT     0 0 "")
COMMENT     #11=(CRSite (CStringList) "cat" "cat" 1 0 109 64 0 167 0 237 0 280 0
            288
COMMENT     0 295 0 316 0 367 0 395 0 420 0 471 0 483 0 537 0 551 0 584 0 599 0
COMMENT     611 0 635 0 689 0 763 0 900 0 981 0 987 0 990 0 1002 0 1020 0 1146
COMMENT     0 1164 0 1203 0 1323 0 1389 0 1557 0 1569 0 1596 0 1644 0 1728 0
COMMENT     1758 0 1887 0 2035 0 2067 0 2295 0 2382 0 2387 0 2405 0 2471 0 2562
COMMENT     0 2784 0 3045 0 3049 0 3117 0 3121 0 3141 0 3165 0 3196 0 3208 0
COMMENT     3339 0 3566 0 3600 0 3633 0 3717 0 3767 0 3800 0 3813 0 3835 0 3993
COMMENT     0 4005 0 4056 0 4120 0 4167 0 4494 0 4563 0 4586 0 4600 0 4626 0
COMMENT     4642 0 4685 0 4691 0 4740 0 4755 0 4799 0 4858 0 5031 0 5095 0 5119
COMMENT     0 5284 0 5748 0 5900 0 5904 0 5957 0 6081 0 6156 0 6168 0 6203 0
COMMENT     6239 0 6249 0 6327 0 6346 0 6363 0 6368 0 6413 0 6484 0 6507 0 6510
COMMENT     0 6608 0 6705 0 6735 0 6756 0 6768 0 6815 0 0 "")
COMMENT     #12=(CRSite (CStringList) "gtg" "gtg" 1 0 102 32 0 94 0 96 0 116 0
            435 0
COMMENT     477 0 615 0 646 0 787 0 794 0 958 0 1015 0 1033 0 1111 0 1121 0
COMMENT     1186 0 1245 0 1255 0 1279 0 1282 0 1288 0 1333 0 1528 0 1600 0 1664
COMMENT     0 1682 0 1805 0 1867 0 1937 0 2184 0 2221 0 2276 0 2318 0 2340 0
COMMENT     2401 0 2421 0 2426 0 2486 0 2577 0 2579 0 2582 0 2597 0 2724 0 2763
COMMENT     0 2778 0 2841 0 2979 0 2986 0 2988 0 3000 0 3002 0 3072 0 3074 0
COMMENT     3279 0 3361 0 3467 0 3494 0 3592 0 3644 0 3653 0 3806 0 3838 0 3856
COMMENT     0 3875 0 3946 0 4074 0 4325 0 4346 0 4393 0 4610 0 4705 0 4707 0
COMMENT     4761 0 4775 0 4786 0 4848 0 5034 0 5148 0 5206 0 5272 0 5314 0 5342
COMMENT     0 5344 0 5483 0 5502 0 5505 0 5715 0 5864 0 5926 0 5969 0 6056 0
COMMENT     6172 0 6175 0 6255 0 6316 0 6388 0 6395 0 6426 0 6502 0 6587 0 6636
COMMENT     0 6829 0 0 "")
COMMENT     #13=(CRSite (CStringList) "cac" "cac" 1 0 85 35 0 459 0 664 0 684 0
            717
COMMENT     0 839 0 873 0 909 0 1018 0 1042 0 1089 0 1192 0 1347 0 1483 0 1506
COMMENT     0 1572 0 1579 0 1593 0 1630 0 1635 0 1700 0 1908 0 1963 0 2180 0
COMMENT     2206 0 2209 0 2211 0 2344 0 2350 0 2543 0 2607 0 2662 0 2735 0 2772
COMMENT     0 2827 0 2868 0 3358 0 3381 0 3559 0 3647 0 3657 0 3795 0 3844 0
COMMENT     3867 0 3940 0 3949 0 4283 0 4365 0 4390 0 4413 0 4513 0 4566 0 4575
COMMENT     0 4595 0 4725 0 4733 0 4735 0 4797 0 4817 0 4926 0 4975 0 5001 0
COMMENT     5122 0 5291 0 5347 0 5419 0 5432 0 5445 0 5523 0 5613 0 5729 0 5772
COMMENT     0 5870 0 5993 0 5999 0 6179 0 6323 0 6341 0 6482 0 6582 0 6590 0
COMMENT     6621 0 6686 0 6813 0 6833 0 0 "")
COMMENT     #14=(CRSite (CStringList) "taa" "taa" 1 0 76 70 0 132 0 258 0 264 0
            318
COMMENT     0 328 0 379 0 400 0 450 0 521 0 749 0 808 0 826 0 863 0 978 0 1373
COMMENT     0 1752 0 1893 0 1923 0 1941 0 2076 0 2246 0 2252 0 2363 0 2366 0
COMMENT     2565 0 2691 0 2836 0 2903 0 2934 0 2951 0 2962 0 2972 0 3155 0 3176
COMMENT     0 3218 0 3512 0 3995 0 4539 0 4552 0 4581 0 4681 0 4757 0 4764 0
COMMENT     4780 0 4792 0 4802 0 4861 0 4988 0 5016 0 5067 0 5170 0 5388 0 5414
COMMENT     0 5451 0 5511 0 5734 0 5786 0 5791 0 5805 0 5815 0 5830 0 5858 0
COMMENT     5933 0 6023 0 6093 0 6116 0 6132 0 6303 0 6348 0 6374 0 6471 0 6497
COMMENT     0 6577 0 6677 0 6792 0 0 "")
COMMENT     #15=(CRSite (CStringList) "tta" "tta" 1 0 86 69 0 131 0 181 0 187 0
            243
COMMENT     0 254 0 257 0 271 0 282 0 313 0 322 0 444 0 539 0 558 0 594 0 607 0
COMMENT     845 0 853 0 862 0 1730 0 1760 0 1877 0 1922 0 1926 0 2006 0 2075 0
COMMENT     2245 0 2251 0 2564 0 2586 0 2708 0 2721 0 2729 0 2758 0 2835 0 2900
COMMENT     0 2933 0 2950 0 2961 0 2971 0 2995 0 3057 0 3129 0 3227 0 3231 0
COMMENT     3546 0 3552 0 3743 0 4526 0 4536 0 4545 0 4638 0 4716 0 4801 0 4860
COMMENT     0 4996 0 5234 0 5380 0 5425 0 5459 0 5567 0 5651 0 5733 0 5755 0
COMMENT     5785 0 5790 0 5804 0 5847 0 5857 0 5953 0 6013 0 6070 0 6092 0 6131
COMMENT     0 6236 0 6269 0 6319 0 6332 0 6356 0 6496 0 6550 0 6614 0 6726 0
COMMENT     6738 0 6747 0 6783 0 0 "")
COMMENT     #16=(CRSite (CStringList) "tga" "tga" 1 0 115 56 0 110 0 154 0 169 0
            234
COMMENT     0 240 0 247 0 345 0 370 0 382 0 423 0 506 0 515 0 553 0 616 0 659 0
COMMENT     692 0 766 0 938 0 959 0 1034 0 1106 0 1112 0 1187 0 1217 0 1256 0
COMMENT     1259 0 1283 0 1289 0 1334 0 1439 0 1463 0 1469 0 1494 0 1704 0 1713
COMMENT     0 1734 0 1790 0 1806 0 1848 0 1854 0 1868 0 1919 0 2031 0 2072 0
COMMENT     2097 0 2261 0 2328 0 2371 0 2394 0 2503 0 2598 0 2755 0 2764 0 2792
COMMENT     0 2814 0 2896 0 2941 0 2946 0 3214 0 3261 0 3280 0 3351 0 3362 0
COMMENT     3365 0 3375 0 3407 0 3437 0 3597 0 3623 0 3675 0 3807 0 3828 0 3857
COMMENT     0 3900 0 3905 0 3977 0 4008 0 4176 0 4200 0 4215 0 4428 0 4472 0
COMMENT     4708 0 4783 0 4787 0 4864 0 4929 0 5035 0 5112 0 5400 0 5498 0 5558
COMMENT     0 5596 0 5687 0 5706 0 5750 0 5797 0 5826 0 5841 0 5865 0 5914 0
COMMENT     5978 0 6241 0 6389 0 6396 0 6418 0 6560 0 6598 0 6637 0 6697 0 6730
COMMENT     0 6758 0 6774 0 6837 0 0 "")
COMMENT     #17=(CRSite (CStringList) "tca" "tca" 1 0 113 40 0 267 0 279 0 287 0
            375
COMMENT     0 428 0 473 0 482 0 511 0 598 0 637 0 663 0 697 0 725 0 872 0 989 0
COMMENT     992 0 1001 0 1010 0 1158 0 1163 0 1241 0 1322 0 1451 0 1499 0 1553
COMMENT     0 1559 0 1571 0 1678 0 1727 0 1907 0 1914 0 1962 0 1983 0 2016 0
COMMENT     2066 0 2264 0 2404 0 2683 0 2771 0 2871 0 2991 0 3053 0 3061 0 3125
COMMENT     0 3133 0 3354 0 3380 0 3473 0 3611 0 3656 0 3789 0 3812 0 3843 0
COMMENT     3872 0 4004 0 4188 0 4493 0 4565 0 4574 0 4594 0 4625 0 4628 0 4641
COMMENT     0 4684 0 4690 0 4724 0 4796 0 4816 0 4925 0 4969 0 4974 0 4978 0
COMMENT     5008 0 5121 0 5137 0 5142 0 5283 0 5290 0 5306 0 5361 0 5673 0 5712
COMMENT     0 5728 0 5747 0 5758 0 5771 0 5809 0 5861 0 5878 0 5899 0 5998 0
COMMENT     6016 0 6178 0 6202 0 6206 0 6226 0 6296 0 6322 0 6326 0 6362 0 6403
COMMENT     0 6412 0 6460 0 6506 0 6509 0 6541 0 6604 0 6620 0 6704 0 6720 0
COMMENT     6741 0 6755 0 0 "")
COMMENT     #18=(CRSite (CStringList) "tag" "tag" 1 0 71 66 0 114 0 182 0 188 0
            251
COMMENT     0 261 0 283 0 290 0 397 0 409 0 595 0 651 0 782 0 830 0 878 0 897 0
COMMENT     1776 0 1800 0 1878 0 1889 0 2164 0 2219 0 2284 0 2398 0 2464 0 2530
COMMENT     0 2554 0 2622 0 2709 0 2722 0 2759 0 2776 0 2795 0 2839 0 2996 0
COMMENT     3058 0 3130 0 3143 0 3277 0 3302 0 3485 0 3516 0 3744 0 4328 0 4344
COMMENT     0 4387 0 4560 0 4605 0 4665 0 4669 0 4693 0 5097 0 5286 0 5298 0
COMMENT     5317 0 5460 0 5477 0 5526 0 5589 0 5622 0 5776 0 5906 0 5929 0 6111
COMMENT     0 6120 0 6135 0 6270 0 6424 0 6486 0 6784 0 6800 0 0 "")
COMMENT     #19=(CRSite (CStringList) "cta" "cta" 1 0 70 27 0 136 0 250 0 502 0
            571
COMMENT     0 587 0 604 0 803 0 825 0 829 0 875 0 896 0 1080 0 1182 0 1212 0
COMMENT     1326 0 1485 0 1509 0 1545 0 1590 0 1694 0 1697 0 1837 0 1973 0 2163
COMMENT     0 2218 0 2283 0 2362 0 2409 0 2493 0 2529 0 2604 0 2621 0 2690 0
COMMENT     2877 0 2887 0 2926 0 3154 0 3175 0 3217 0 3265 0 3301 0 3534 0 3627
COMMENT     0 3797 0 4104 0 4185 0 4396 0 4425 0 4604 0 4664 0 4668 0 4779 0
COMMENT     4791 0 5167 0 5391 0 5486 0 5510 0 5514 0 5520 0 5525 0 5696 0 5775
COMMENT     0 5814 0 5873 0 5890 0 5936 0 6089 0 6110 0 6161 0 0 ""))
COMMENT     (CObList
COMMENT     #20=(CFSignal (CObList) "mCherry" 4 0 0 958 1659 0 (CStringList)
COMMENT     (CStringList) 1 1 1 1 "958..1659")
COMMENT     #21=(CFSignal (CObList) "GS linker" 4 0 0 1663 1689 0 (CStringList)
COMMENT     (CStringList) 1 1 1 1 "1663..1689")
COMMENT     #22=(CFSignal (CObList) "AsLov2" 4 0 0 1690 2097 0 (CStringList)
COMMENT     (CStringList) 1 1 1 1 "1690..2097")
COMMENT     #23=(CFSignal (CObList) "CMV" 29 0 0 236 852 0 (CStringList)
COMMENT     (CStringList) 1 1 1 1 "236..852")
COMMENT     #24=(CFSignal (CObList) "primerend1" 21 0 0 2079 2098 0
            (CStringList)
COMMENT     (CStringList) 1 1 1 1 "2079..2098")
COMMENT     #25=(CFSignal (CObList) "primerend2" 21 0 0 2164 2195 0
            (CStringList)
COMMENT     (CStringList) 1 1 1 1 "2164..2195")
COMMENT     #26=(CFSignal (CObList) "biNLS2" 4 0 0 2099 2163 0 (CStringList)
COMMENT     (CStringList) 1 1 1 1 "2099..2163")
COMMENT     #27=(CFSignal (CObList) "NES IkBa" 21 0 0 904 957 0 (CStringList)
COMMENT     (CStringList) 1 1 1 1 "904..957")) (CObList) (CObList) (CObList)
COMMENT     (CObList) (CObList)
COMMENT     (CObList #28=(CORF "atg" "tag" 1 0 901 2163 1869182051 0 0 0 30)
COMMENT     #29=(CORF "gtg" "tag" 1 1 3304 4392 1702525292 0 0 0 30)
COMMENT     #30=(CORF "gtg" "tag" 1 0 3361 4386 1699881070 0 0 0 30))
COMMENT     (CTextView 0
COMMENT     #31=(CGroupPar (CParagraph 0 (0 0) 1 2 0 0 180)
COMMENT     (CObjectList
COMMENT     #32=(CRefLinePar
COMMENT     (CLinePar (CParagraph 0 (0 0) 0 2 0 0 233) "NEWMOL" 2) 5 "" 0
COMMENT     4)
COMMENT     #33=(CFolderPar
COMMENT     (CGroupPar (CParagraph 1 (0 0) 1 1 0 0 178)
COMMENT     (CObjectList
COMMENT     #34=(CLinePar (CParagraph 0 (0 0) 1 2 1 0 180)
COMMENT     "DNA 'NEWMOL'" 1)
COMMENT     #35=(CLinePar (CParagraph 0 (0 0) 1 2 1 0 180)
COMMENT     "Local object" 1)
COMMENT     #36=(CLinePar (CParagraph 0 (0 0) 1 2 1 0 180)
COMMENT     "Created: 01/13/14 03:21PM" 1)
COMMENT     #37=(CLinePar (CParagraph 0 (0 0) 1 2 1 0 180)
COMMENT     "Last Modified: 01/13/14 03:21PM" 1)
COMMENT     #38=(CLinePar (CParagraph 0 (0 0) 1 2 1 0 180)
COMMENT     "length: 6843 bp" 1)
COMMENT     #39=(CLinePar (CParagraph 0 (0 0) 1 2 1 0 180)
COMMENT     "storage type: Basic" 1)
COMMENT     #40=(CLinePar (CParagraph 0 (0 0) 1 2 1 0 180)
COMMENT     "form: Circular" 1))) "General Description")
COMMENT     #41=(CFolderPar
COMMENT     (CGroupPar (CParagraph 2 (0 0) 1 1 0 0 178)
COMMENT     (CObjectList
COMMENT     #42=(CLinePar (CParagraph 0 (0 0) 1 2 1 0 180)
COMMENT     "Original Source Database: GenBank" 1)
COMMENT     #43=(CLinePar (CParagraph 0 (0 0) 1 2 1 0 180)
COMMENT     "Modification Date in the Original DB: 13-JAN-2014" 1)))
COMMENT     "Standard Fields")
COMMENT     #44=(CRefLinePar
COMMENT     (CLinePar (CParagraph 0 (0 0) 0 2 0 0 233) "Comments" 2) 1 ""
COMMENT     0 0)
COMMENT     #45=(CFolderPar
COMMENT     (CGroupPar (CParagraph 8 (0 0) 1 2 0 0 178) (CObjectList))
COMMENT     "Annotations")
COMMENT     #46=(CFolderPar
COMMENT     (CGroupPar (CParagraph 12 (6 0) 1 1 0 0 178)
COMMENT     (CObjectList
COMMENT     #47=(CFolderPar
COMMENT     (CGroupPar (CParagraph 4 (7 4 0) 1 1 1 0 178)
COMMENT     (CObjectList
COMMENT     #48=(CFolderPar
COMMENT     (CGroupPar
COMMENT     (CParagraph 958 (3 #20# 0) 1 2 2 0 327)
COMMENT     (CObjectList
COMMENT     #49=(CLinePar
COMMENT     (CParagraph 0 (0 0) 1 2 3 0 180)
COMMENT     "Start: 958 End: 1659" 1)
COMMENT     #50=(CLinePar
COMMENT     (CParagraph 0 (0 0) 1 2 3 0 180)
COMMENT     "Original Location Description:" 1)
COMMENT     #51=(CLinePar
COMMENT     (CParagraph 0 (0 0) 1 2 3 0 180)
COMMENT     " 958..1659" 1))) "mCherry")
COMMENT     #52=(CFolderPar
COMMENT     (CGroupPar
COMMENT     (CParagraph 1663 (3 #21# 0) 1 2 2 0 327)
COMMENT     (CObjectList
COMMENT     #53=(CLinePar
COMMENT     (CParagraph 0 (0 0) 1 2 3 0 180)
COMMENT     "Start: 1663 End: 1689" 1)
COMMENT     #54=(CLinePar
COMMENT     (CParagraph 0 (0 0) 1 2 3 0 180)
COMMENT     "Original Location Description:" 1)
COMMENT     #55=(CLinePar
COMMENT     (CParagraph 0 (0 0) 1 2 3 0 180)
COMMENT     " 1663..1689" 1))) "GS linker")
COMMENT     #56=(CFolderPar
COMMENT     (CGroupPar
COMMENT     (CParagraph 1690 (3 #22# 0) 1 2 2 0 327)
COMMENT     (CObjectList
COMMENT     #57=(CLinePar
COMMENT     (CParagraph 0 (0 0) 1 2 3 0 180)
COMMENT     "Start: 1690 End: 2097" 1)
COMMENT     #58=(CLinePar
COMMENT     (CParagraph 0 (0 0) 1 2 3 0 180)
COMMENT     "Original Location Description:" 1)
COMMENT     #59=(CLinePar
COMMENT     (CParagraph 0 (0 0) 1 2 3 0 180)
COMMENT     " 1690..2097" 1))) "AsLov2")
COMMENT     #60=(CFolderPar
COMMENT     (CGroupPar
COMMENT     (CParagraph 2099 (3 #26# 0) 1 2 2 0 327)
COMMENT     (CObjectList
COMMENT     #61=(CLinePar
COMMENT     (CParagraph 0 (0 0) 1 2 3 0 180)
COMMENT     "Start: 2099 End: 2163" 1)
COMMENT     #62=(CLinePar
COMMENT     (CParagraph 0 (0 0) 1 2 3 0 180)
COMMENT     "Original Location Description:" 1)
COMMENT     #63=(CLinePar
COMMENT     (CParagraph 0 (0 0) 1 2 3 0 180)
COMMENT     " 2099..2163" 1))) "biNLS2")))
COMMENT     "CDS (4 total)")
COMMENT     #64=(CFolderPar
COMMENT     (CGroupPar (CParagraph 21 (7 21 0) 1 1 1 0 178)
COMMENT     (CObjectList
COMMENT     #65=(CFolderPar
COMMENT     (CGroupPar
COMMENT     (CParagraph 904 (3 #27# 0) 1 2 2 0 194)
COMMENT     (CObjectList
COMMENT     #66=(CLinePar
COMMENT     (CParagraph 0 (0 0) 1 2 3 0 180)
COMMENT     "Start: 904 End: 957 " 1)
COMMENT     #67=(CLinePar
COMMENT     (CParagraph 0 (0 0) 1 2 3 0 180)
COMMENT     "Original Location Description:" 1)
COMMENT     #68=(CLinePar
COMMENT     (CParagraph 0 (0 0) 1 2 3 0 180)
COMMENT     " 904..957" 1))) "NES IkBa")
COMMENT     #69=(CFolderPar
COMMENT     (CGroupPar
COMMENT     (CParagraph 2079 (3 #24# 0) 1 2 2 0 194)
COMMENT     (CObjectList
COMMENT     #70=(CLinePar
COMMENT     (CParagraph 0 (0 0) 1 2 3 0 180)
COMMENT     "Start: 2079 End: 2098" 1)
COMMENT     #71=(CLinePar
COMMENT     (CParagraph 0 (0 0) 1 2 3 0 180)
COMMENT     "Original Location Description:" 1)
COMMENT     #72=(CLinePar
COMMENT     (CParagraph 0 (0 0) 1 2 3 0 180)
COMMENT     " 2079..2098" 1))) "primerend1")
COMMENT     #73=(CFolderPar
COMMENT     (CGroupPar
COMMENT     (CParagraph 2164 (3 #25# 0) 1 2 2 0 194)
COMMENT     (CObjectList
COMMENT     #74=(CLinePar
COMMENT     (CParagraph 0 (0 0) 1 2 3 0 180)
COMMENT     "Start: 2164 End: 2195" 1)
COMMENT     #75=(CLinePar
COMMENT     (CParagraph 0 (0 0) 1 2 3 0 180)
COMMENT     "Original Location Description:" 1)
COMMENT     #76=(CLinePar
COMMENT     (CParagraph 0 (0 0) 1 2 3 0 180)
COMMENT     " 2164..2195" 1))) "primerend2")))
COMMENT     "Misc. Feature (3 total)")
COMMENT     #77=(CFolderPar
COMMENT     (CGroupPar (CParagraph 29 (7 29 0) 1 1 1 0 178)
COMMENT     (CObjectList
COMMENT     #78=(CFolderPar
COMMENT     (CGroupPar
COMMENT     (CParagraph 236 (3 #23# 0) 1 2 2 0 194)
COMMENT     (CObjectList
COMMENT     #79=(CLinePar
COMMENT     (CParagraph 0 (0 0) 1 2 3 0 180)
COMMENT     "Start: 236 End: 852 " 1)
COMMENT     #80=(CLinePar
COMMENT     (CParagraph 0 (0 0) 1 2 3 0 180)
COMMENT     "Original Location Description:" 1)
COMMENT     #81=(CLinePar
COMMENT     (CParagraph 0 (0 0) 1 2 3 0 180)
COMMENT     " 236..852" 1))) "CMV")))
COMMENT     "Promoter Eukaryotic (1 total)"))) "Feature Map")
COMMENT     #82=(CFolderPar
COMMENT     (CGroupPar (CParagraph 13 (0 0) 1 1 0 0 178)
COMMENT     (CObjectList
COMMENT     #83=(CRSFolderPar
COMMENT     (CFolderPar
COMMENT     (CGroupPar (CParagraph 70631560 (8 0) 1 1 1 0 178)
COMMENT     (CObjectList
COMMENT     #84=(CGroupPar
COMMENT     (CParagraph 0 (10 #0# 0) 1 2 2 0 180)
COMMENT     (CObjectList
COMMENT     #85=(CLinePar
COMMENT     (CParagraph 0 (1 #0# 1) 1 2 2 0 191)
COMMENT     " N1: 33 " 1)
COMMENT     #86=(CLinePar
COMMENT     (CParagraph 0 (1 #0# 2) 1 2 2 0 191)
COMMENT     " N2: 1016 " 1)
COMMENT     #87=(CLinePar
COMMENT     (CParagraph 0 (1 #0# 3) 1 2 2 0 191)
COMMENT     " N3: 3645 " 1)
COMMENT     #88=(CLinePar
COMMENT     (CParagraph 0 (1 #0# 4) 1 2 2 0 191)
COMMENT     " N4: 3947 " 1)
COMMENT     #89=(CLinePar
COMMENT     (CParagraph 0 (1 #0# 5) 1 2 2 0 191)
COMMENT     " N5: 5345 " 1)
COMMENT     #90=(CLinePar
COMMENT     (CParagraph 0 (1 #0# 6) 1 2 2 0 191)
COMMENT     " N6: 6588 " 1))))) "ApaLI: 6 sites") 1
COMMENT     5 "GTGCAC" "CACGTG")
COMMENT     #91=(CRSFolderPar
COMMENT     (CFolderPar
COMMENT     (CGroupPar (CParagraph 70631528 (8 0) 1 1 1 0 178)
COMMENT     (CObjectList
COMMENT     #92=(CGroupPar
COMMENT     (CParagraph 0 (10 #1# 0) 1 2 2 0 180)
COMMENT     (CObjectList
COMMENT     #93=(CLinePar
COMMENT     (CParagraph 0 (1 #1# 1) 1 2 2 0 191)
COMMENT     " N1: 1232 " 1)
COMMENT     #94=(CLinePar
COMMENT     (CParagraph 0 (1 #1# 2) 1 2 2 0 191)
COMMENT     " N2: 1424 " 1)
COMMENT     #95=(CLinePar
COMMENT     (CParagraph 0 (1 #1# 3) 1 2 2 0 191)
COMMENT     " N3: 2168 " 1)
COMMENT     #96=(CLinePar
COMMENT     (CParagraph 0 (1 #1# 4) 1 2 2 0 191)
COMMENT     " N4: 3322 " 1))))) "AvaI: 4 sites") 1 5
COMMENT     "CYCGRG" "GRGCYC")
COMMENT     #97=(CRSFolderPar
COMMENT     (CFolderPar
COMMENT     (CGroupPar (CParagraph 70631496 (8 0) 1 1 1 0 178)
COMMENT     (CObjectList
COMMENT     #98=(CGroupPar
COMMENT     (CParagraph 0 (10 #2# 0) 1 2 2 0 180)
COMMENT     (CObjectList
COMMENT     #99=(CLinePar
COMMENT     (CParagraph 0 (1 #2# 1) 1 2 2 0 191)
COMMENT     " N1: 915 " 1)
COMMENT     #100=(CLinePar
COMMENT     (CParagraph 0 (1 #2# 2) 1 2 2 0 191)
COMMENT     " N2: 2224 " 1))))) "BamHI: 2 sites") 1
COMMENT     5 "GGATCC" "CCTAGG")
COMMENT     #101=(CRSFolderPar
COMMENT     (CFolderPar
COMMENT     (CGroupPar (CParagraph 70631464 (8 0) 1 1 1 0 178)
COMMENT     (CObjectList)) "ClaI: 0 sites") 2 4 "ATCGAT"
COMMENT     "TAGCTA")
COMMENT     #102=(CRSFolderPar
COMMENT     (CFolderPar
COMMENT     (CGroupPar (CParagraph 70631432 (8 0) 1 1 1 0 178)
COMMENT     (CObjectList
COMMENT     #103=(CGroupPar
COMMENT     (CParagraph 0 (10 #4# 0) 1 2 2 0 180)
COMMENT     (CObjectList
COMMENT     #104=(CLinePar
COMMENT     (CParagraph 0 (1 #4# 1) 1 2 2 0 191)
COMMENT     " N1: 2201 " 1)
COMMENT     #105=(CLinePar
COMMENT     (CParagraph 0 (1 #4# 2) 1 2 2 0 191)
COMMENT     " N2: 3608 " 1))))) "EcoRI: 2 sites")
COMMENT     1 5 "GAATTC" "CTTAAG")
COMMENT     #106=(CRSFolderPar
COMMENT     (CFolderPar
COMMENT     (CGroupPar (CParagraph 70631400 (8 0) 1 1 1 0 178)
COMMENT     (CObjectList
COMMENT     #107=(CGroupPar
COMMENT     (CParagraph 0 (10 #5# 0) 1 2 2 0 180)
COMMENT     (CObjectList
COMMENT     #108=(CLinePar
COMMENT     (CParagraph 0 (1 #5# 1) 1 2 2 0 191)
COMMENT     " N1: 2242 " 1))))) "HindIII: 1 site")
COMMENT     1 5 "AAGCTT" "TTCGAA")
COMMENT     #109=(CRSFolderPar
COMMENT     (CFolderPar
COMMENT     (CGroupPar (CParagraph 70631368 (8 0) 1 1 1 0 178)
COMMENT     (CObjectList
COMMENT     #110=(CGroupPar
COMMENT     (CParagraph 0 (10 #6# 0) 1 2 2 0 180)
COMMENT     (CObjectList
COMMENT     #111=(CLinePar
COMMENT     (CParagraph 0 (1 #6# 1) 1 2 2 0 191)
COMMENT     " N1: 611 " 1)
COMMENT     #112=(CLinePar
COMMENT     (CParagraph 0 (1 #6# 2) 1 2 2 0 191)
COMMENT     " N2: 1389 " 1)
COMMENT     #113=(CLinePar
COMMENT     (CParagraph 0 (1 #6# 3) 1 2 2 0 191)
COMMENT     " N3: 3208 " 1)
COMMENT     #114=(CLinePar
COMMENT     (CParagraph 0 (1 #6# 4) 1 2 2 0 191)
COMMENT     " N4: 3717 " 1))))) "NcoI: 4 sites")
COMMENT     1 5 "CCATGG" "GGTACC")
COMMENT     #115=(CRSFolderPar
COMMENT     (CFolderPar
COMMENT     (CGroupPar (CParagraph 70631336 (8 0) 1 1 1 0 178)
COMMENT     (CObjectList
COMMENT     #116=(CGroupPar
COMMENT     (CParagraph 0 (10 #7# 0) 1 2 2 0 180)
COMMENT     (CObjectList
COMMENT     #117=(CLinePar
COMMENT     (CParagraph 0 (1 #7# 1) 1 2 2 0 191)
COMMENT     " N1: 957 " 1)
COMMENT     #118=(CLinePar
COMMENT     (CParagraph 0 (1 #7# 2) 1 2 2 0 191)
COMMENT     " N2: 1311 " 1)
COMMENT     #119=(CLinePar
COMMENT     (CParagraph 0 (1 #7# 3) 1 2 2 0 191)
COMMENT     " N3: 1832 " 1)
COMMENT     #120=(CLinePar
COMMENT     (CParagraph 0 (1 #7# 4) 1 2 2 0 191)
COMMENT     " N4: 2089 " 1)
COMMENT     #121=(CLinePar
COMMENT     (CParagraph 0 (1 #7# 5) 1 2 2 0 191)
COMMENT     " N5: 2200 " 1)
COMMENT     #122=(CLinePar
COMMENT     (CParagraph 0 (1 #7# 6) 1 2 2 0 191)
COMMENT     " N6: 3702 " 1))))) "PstI: 6 sites")
COMMENT     5 1 "CTGCAG" "GACGTC")
COMMENT     #123=(CRSFolderPar
COMMENT     (CFolderPar
COMMENT     (CGroupPar (CParagraph 70631304 (8 0) 1 1 1 0 178)
COMMENT     (CObjectList
COMMENT     #124=(CGroupPar
COMMENT     (CParagraph 0 (10 #8# 0) 1 2 2 0 180)
COMMENT     (CObjectList
COMMENT     #125=(CLinePar
COMMENT     (CParagraph 0 (1 #8# 1) 1 2 2 0 191)
COMMENT     " N1: 3324 " 1))))) "SmaI: 1 site") 3
COMMENT     3 "CCCGGG" "GGGCCC")
COMMENT     #126=(CRSFolderPar
COMMENT     (CFolderPar
COMMENT     (CGroupPar (CParagraph 70631272 (8 0) 1 1 1 0 178)
COMMENT     (CObjectList
COMMENT     #127=(CGroupPar
COMMENT     (CParagraph 0 (10 #9# 0) 1 2 2 0 180)
COMMENT     (CObjectList
COMMENT     #128=(CLinePar
COMMENT     (CParagraph 0 (1 #9# 1) 1 2 2 0 191)
COMMENT     " N1: 3322 " 1))))) "XmaI: 1 site") 1
COMMENT     5 "CCCGGG" "GGGCCC"))) "Restriction/Methylation Map")
COMMENT     #129=(CFolderPar
COMMENT     (CGroupPar (CParagraph 15 (12 0) 1 1 0 0 178)
COMMENT     (CObjectList
COMMENT     #130=(CFolderPar
COMMENT     (CGroupPar (CParagraph 0 (13 0 0) 1 1 1 0 178)
COMMENT     (CObjectList
COMMENT     #131=(CFolderPar
COMMENT     (CGroupPar
COMMENT     (CParagraph 1 (14 1 0) 1 1 2 0 178)
COMMENT     (CObjectList
COMMENT     #132=(CFolderPar
COMMENT     (CGroupPar
COMMENT     (CParagraph 62635472 (4 #28# 0) 1 2
COMMENT     3 0 192)
COMMENT     (CObjectList
COMMENT     #133=(CLinePar
COMMENT     (CParagraph 0 (0 0) 1 2 4 0
COMMENT     180)
COMMENT     "Start codon: atg Stop codon: tag"
COMMENT     1)
COMMENT     #134=(CLinePar
COMMENT     (CParagraph 0 (0 0) 1 2 4 0
COMMENT     180) "Region: 901 - 2163"
COMMENT     1))) "901(d1) (421 codons)")
COMMENT     #135=(CFolderPar
COMMENT     (CGroupPar
COMMENT     (CParagraph 62635528 (4 #30# 0) 1 2
COMMENT     3 0 192)
COMMENT     (CObjectList
COMMENT     #136=(CLinePar
COMMENT     (CParagraph 0 (0 0) 1 2 4 0
COMMENT     180)
COMMENT     "Start codon: gtg Stop codon: tag"
COMMENT     1)
COMMENT     #137=(CLinePar
COMMENT     (CParagraph 0 (0 0) 1 2 4 0
COMMENT     180) "Region: 3361 - 4386"
COMMENT     1))) "3361(d1) (342 codons)")))
COMMENT     "Reading Frame 1 (2 ORFs)")
COMMENT     #138=(CFolderPar
COMMENT     (CGroupPar (CParagraph 2 (0 0) 1 1 2 0 178)
COMMENT     (CObjectList)) "Reading Frame 2 (0 ORFs)")
COMMENT     #139=(CFolderPar
COMMENT     (CGroupPar (CParagraph 3 (0 0) 1 1 2 0 178)
COMMENT     (CObjectList)) "Reading Frame 3 (0 ORFs)")))
COMMENT     "Direct(Forward) strand")
COMMENT     #140=(CFolderPar
COMMENT     (CGroupPar (CParagraph 1 (13 1 0) 1 1 1 0 178)
COMMENT     (CObjectList
COMMENT     #141=(CFolderPar
COMMENT     (CGroupPar
COMMENT     (CParagraph 1 (14 -1 0) 1 1 2 0 178)
COMMENT     (CObjectList
COMMENT     #142=(CFolderPar
COMMENT     (CGroupPar
COMMENT     (CParagraph 62635360 (4 #29# 0) 1 2
COMMENT     3 0 192)
COMMENT     (CObjectList
COMMENT     #143=(CLinePar
COMMENT     (CParagraph 0 (0 0) 1 2 4 0
COMMENT     180)
COMMENT     "Start codon: gtg Stop codon: tag"
COMMENT     1)
COMMENT     #144=(CLinePar
COMMENT     (CParagraph 0 (0 0) 1 2 4 0
COMMENT     180) "Region: 3304 - 4392"
COMMENT     1))) "3304(c1) (363 codons)")))
COMMENT     "Reading Frame 1 (1 ORF)")
COMMENT     #145=(CFolderPar
COMMENT     (CGroupPar (CParagraph 2 (0 0) 1 1 2 0 178)
COMMENT     (CObjectList)) "Reading Frame 2 (0 ORFs)")
COMMENT     #146=(CFolderPar
COMMENT     (CGroupPar (CParagraph 3 (0 0) 1 1 2 0 178)
COMMENT     (CObjectList)) "Reading Frame 3 (0 ORFs)")))
COMMENT     "Complementary(Reverse) strand")))
COMMENT     "Open Reading Frames"))))
COMMENT     (CGraphView
COMMENT     (CWStyleSheet
COMMENT     (CObjectList
COMMENT     #147=(CWidgetStyle "RSite Label" 1 (LOGPEN 0 0 13408563) 1 0 1
COMMENT     (LOGFONT 0 0 0 0 400 0 0 0 0 3 2 1 18 "Georgia") 0.555556 0 1 5
COMMENT     "@N (@S)" 0)
COMMENT     #148=(CWidgetStyle "Signal Label" 1 (LOGPEN 0 0 0) 1 0 1
COMMENT     (LOGFONT 0 0 0 0 700 0 0 0 0 3 2 1 34 "Arial") 0.666667 0 1 1
COMMENT     "@N" 0)
COMMENT     #149=(CWidgetStyle "Molecule Label 2" 0 0 1
COMMENT     (LOGFONT 0 0 0 0 400 0 0 0 0 3 2 1 18 "Georgia") 0.555556 0 1 16
COMMENT     "@L bp" 0)
COMMENT     #150=(CWidgetStyle "Molecule Label 1" 0 0 1
COMMENT     (LOGFONT 0 0 0 0 400 0 0 0 0 3 2 1 34 "Verdana") 0.833333 0 1 1
COMMENT     "@N" 0)
COMMENT     #151=(CWidgetStyle "Shape 3" 1 (LOGPEN 0 0 3355545) 1 1
COMMENT     (LOGBRUSH 0 6724095 0) 0 0 1 (LOGSHAPE 9 1 0.8 1.8 0))
COMMENT     #152=(CWidgetStyle "Shape 1" 1 (LOGPEN 0 0 6723840) 1 1
COMMENT     (LOGBRUSH 0 10079334 0) 0 0 1 (LOGSHAPE 9 1 0.8 1.8 0))
COMMENT     #153=(CWidgetStyle "Axis" 1 (LOGPEN 0 0 10079436) 2 1
COMMENT     (LOGBRUSH 0 13434879 0) 0 0 1 (LOGSHAPE 10 1 0 0 0))
COMMENT     #154=(CWidgetStyle "Line 2" 1 (LOGPEN 0 0 6723840) 8 0 0 0 1
COMMENT     (LOGSHAPE 1 1.9 0 0 0))
COMMENT     #155=(CWidgetStyle "RSite" 1 (LOGPEN 0 0 10053171) 8 0 0 0 1
COMMENT     (LOGSHAPE 1 1.9 0 0 0))
COMMENT     #156=(CWidgetStyle "Short Signal" 1 (LOGPEN 0 0 13395507) 10 0 0 0 1
COMMENT     (LOGSHAPE 1 1.9 0 0 0))
COMMENT     #157=(CWidgetStyle "Uniq RSite Label" 1 (LOGPEN 0 0 153) 1 0 1
COMMENT     (LOGFONT 0 0 0 0 400 0 0 0 0 3 2 1 18 "Georgia") 0.555556 128 1
COMMENT     5 "@N (@S)" 0)
COMMENT     #158=(CWidgetStyle "Vanilla" 1 (LOGPEN 0 0 0) 1 1
COMMENT     (LOGBRUSH 0 16777215 0) 1
COMMENT     (LOGFONT 0 0 0 0 400 0 0 0 0 7 48 2 18 "Times New Roman") 0.8 0
COMMENT     1 2 "?" 0)
COMMENT     #159=(CWidgetStyle "Mark 1" 0 0 1
COMMENT     (LOGFONT 0 0 0 0 400 0 0 0 2 7 48 2 2 "Windings") 0.7 0 1 2 "?"
COMMENT     0)
COMMENT     #160=(CWidgetStyle "Motif Label" 1 (LOGPEN 0 0 16744512) 1 0 1
COMMENT     (LOGFONT 0 0 0 0 400 0 0 0 0 3 2 1 34 "Arial") 0.611111 8388608
COMMENT     1 65535 "@N (@H)" 0)
COMMENT     #161=(CWidgetStyle "Fragment Label 2" 1 (LOGPEN 0 0 0) 1 0 1
COMMENT     (LOGFONT 0 0 0 0 400 0 0 0 0 3 2 1 49 "Courier New") 1.05 0 1 48
COMMENT     "@F bp (molecule @L bp)" 0)
COMMENT     #162=(CWidgetStyle "Fragment Label 1" 1 (LOGPEN 0 0 0) 1 0 1
COMMENT     (LOGFONT 0 0 0 0 400 0 0 0 0 3 2 1 34 "Arial") 0.91 0 1 1
COMMENT     "Fragment of @N" 0)
COMMENT     #163=(CWidgetStyle "Shape 4" 1 (LOGPEN 0 0 0) 1 1
COMMENT     (LOGBRUSH 2 8388608 5) 0 0 0)
COMMENT     #164=(CWidgetStyle "Shape 2" 1 (LOGPEN 0 0 0) 1 1 (LOGBRUSH 0 128 0)
            0
COMMENT     0 0)
COMMENT     #165=(CWidgetStyle "Shape 0" 1 (LOGPEN 0 0 0) 1 1 (LOGBRUSH 0 0 0) 0
            0
COMMENT     0)
COMMENT     #166=(CWidgetStyle "ORF" 1 (LOGPEN 0 0 16384) 8 0 0 0 1
COMMENT     (LOGSHAPE 7 0.2 3.41182 2.86186 0.609808))
COMMENT     #167=(CWidgetStyle "Line 4" 1 (LOGPEN 0 0 32768) 8 0 0 0 0)
COMMENT     #168=(CWidgetStyle "Line 3" 1 (LOGPEN 0 0 16711680) 8 0 0 0 0)
COMMENT     #169=(CWidgetStyle "Line 1" 1 (LOGPEN 0 0 16711680) 1 0 0 0 0)
COMMENT     #170=(CWidgetStyle "Short Promoter" 1 (LOGPEN 0 0 128) 6 0 0 0 0)
COMMENT     #171=(CWidgetStyle "Motif" 1 (LOGPEN 0 0 0) 1 0 0 0 0)
COMMENT     #172=(CWidgetStyle "Line 0" 1 (LOGPEN 0 0 0) 8 0 0 0 0)
COMMENT     #173=(CWidgetStyle "Void" 0 0 0 0 0)
COMMENT     #174=(CWidgetStyle "General Label" 1 (LOGPEN 0 0 0) 1 0 1
COMMENT     (LOGFONT 0 0 0 0 400 0 0 0 0 3 2 1 18 "Times New Roman") 0.91 0
COMMENT     1 3 "@T @N " 0)
COMMENT     #175=(CWidgetStyle "Position" 1 (LOGPEN 0 0 0) 1 0 0 0 0)
COMMENT     #176=(CWidgetStyle "Annotation" 0 0 1
COMMENT     (LOGFONT 0 0 0 0 400 0 0 0 0 3 2 1 18 "Times New Roman") 0.91 0
COMMENT     0 0)
COMMENT     #177=(CWidgetStyle "Position Label" 1 (LOGPEN 0 0 8388608) 1 0 1
COMMENT     (LOGFONT 0 0 0 0 400 0 1 0 0 3 2 1 34 "Arial") 0.63 8388608 1 1
COMMENT     "@N" 0)
COMMENT     #178=(CWidgetStyle "Range" 1 (LOGPEN 0 0 0) 1 1
COMMENT     (LOGBRUSH 0 16777215 0) 0 0 0)
COMMENT     #179=(CWidgetStyle "Range Label" 1 (LOGPEN 0 0 8388608) 1 0 1
COMMENT     (LOGFONT 0 0 0 0 400 0 1 0 0 3 2 1 34 "Arial") 0.63 8388608 1 1
COMMENT     "@N" 0)
COMMENT     #180=(CWidgetStyle "ORF Label" 1 (LOGPEN 0 0 49216) 1 0 1
COMMENT     (LOGFONT 0 0 0 0 400 0 0 0 0 3 2 1 18 "Times New Roman")
COMMENT     0.611111 0 1 65535 "@N" 0)
COMMENT     #181=(CWidgetStyle "CDS Label" 1 (LOGPEN 0 0 4227264) 1 0 1
COMMENT     (LOGFONT 0 0 0 0 400 0 0 0 0 3 2 1 34 "Arial") 0.555556 255 1 1
COMMENT     "@N" 0)
COMMENT     #182=(CWidgetStyle "Shape 5" 1 (LOGPEN 0 0 0) 3 1
COMMENT     (LOGBRUSH 0 16777113 0) 1
COMMENT     (LOGFONT 0 0 0 0 400 0 0 0 0 7 48 2 50 "Arial") 0.9 0 0 1
COMMENT     (LOGSHAPE 9 1 0.8 1.8 0))
COMMENT     #183=(CWidgetStyle "CDS" 1 (LOGPEN 0 0 0) 1 1 (LOGBRUSH 2 39423 3) 0
            0
COMMENT     1 (LOGSHAPE 9 1 0.8 1.8 0))
COMMENT     #184=(CWidgetStyle "Label 2" 1 (LOGPEN 0 0 4227264) 1 0 1
COMMENT     (LOGFONT 0 0 0 0 400 0 0 0 0 3 2 1 34 "Arial") 0.944444 8388608
COMMENT     1 1 "@N" 0)
COMMENT     #185=(CWidgetStyle "Label 3" 1 (LOGPEN 0 0 8421376) 1 0 1
COMMENT     (LOGFONT 0 0 0 0 700 255 0 0 0 3 2 1 34 "Arial") 0.833333 255 1
COMMENT     5 "@N (@S)" 0)
COMMENT     #186=(CWidgetStyle "Label 4" 1 (LOGPEN 0 0 8437824) 1 0 1
COMMENT     (LOGFONT 0 0 0 0 400 0 0 0 0 3 2 1 34 "Arial") 0.722222 0 1 5
COMMENT     "@N (@S)" 0)) 0.164644 1.74233 0.164644 2.53336
COMMENT     (70 (CShapeMapEntry 0 "Unique RSite" 1 "Uniq RSite Label") 67
COMMENT     (CShapeMapEntry 0 "ORF" 0 "ORF Label")) 40.0378 40.0378 39 39 0.1
COMMENT     -6780) 1 1 0 1 1
COMMENT     (mapper: 19.8716 -16.1053 40.0378 40.0378 0.01 10 -1 6843 6843 1 0
            0)
COMMENT     #187=(CGroupWidget (CWidget 0 (0 0) 1 2 0 0 Nil 0 100)
COMMENT     (CObjectList
COMMENT     #188=(CGroupWidget (CWidget 1 (0 0) 1 2 0 0 Nil -1149 100)
COMMENT     (CObjectList
COMMENT     #189=(CAxis
COMMENT     (CWideLine
COMMENT     (CWidget 0 (0 0) 1 2 0 0 #153# 70790924 0)
COMMENT     (LOGPEN 0 0 10079436) 2 (LOGBRUSH 0 13434879 0) 1
COMMENT     6.2751 6.2731 1 0.0214037) 0.091673)
COMMENT     #190=(CLabel (CWidget 1001 (0 0) 1 2 0 0 #150# 0 100)
COMMENT     (LOGPEN 0 0 13408563) 1
COMMENT     (LOGFONT 58 22 0 0 400 0 0 0 0 3 2 1 34 "Verdana")
COMMENT     1.74233 0.833333 0 "NEWMOL" "@N" 1 0 0.871165 0 -10
COMMENT     5.22007 1.39868 Nil)
COMMENT     #191=(CLabel (CWidget 1002 (0 0) 1 2 0 0 #149# 0 100)
COMMENT     (LOGPEN 0 0 13408563) 1
COMMENT     (LOGFONT 38 14 0 0 400 0 0 0 0 3 2 1 18 "Georgia")
COMMENT     1.74233 0.555556 0 "6843 bp" "@L bp" 16 0 -0.871165
COMMENT     0 -10.8 2.69745 0.799245 Nil)) (CObjectList))
COMMENT     #192=(CGroupWidget (CWidget 13 (12 0) 1 2 0 0 Nil -1497 100)
COMMENT     (CObjectList
COMMENT     #193=(CGroupWidget
COMMENT     (CWidget 0 (13 0 0) 1 2 0 0 Nil -1218 100)
COMMENT     (CObjectList
COMMENT     #194=(CGroupWidget
COMMENT     (CWidget 1 (14 1 0) 1 2 0 0 Nil -1009 100)
COMMENT     (CObjectList
COMMENT     #195=(CORFArrow
COMMENT     (CLine
COMMENT     (CWidget 1 (4 #28# 0) 1 2 0 0 #166#
COMMENT     1701672291 100) (LOGPEN 0 6 16384) 8
COMMENT     1.16464 4.2903 5.44813) 0.2 0.609808
COMMENT     0.082322 3.41182 2.86186 0 0 0)
COMMENT     #196=(CORFArrow
COMMENT     (CLine
COMMENT     (CWidget 1 (4 #30# 0) 1 2 0 0 #166#
COMMENT     1701672291 100) (LOGPEN 0 6 16384) 8
COMMENT     1.16464 2.25241 3.19297) 0.2 0.609808
COMMENT     0.082322 3.41182 2.86186 0 0 0))
COMMENT     (CObjectList))) (CObjectList))
COMMENT     #197=(CGroupWidget
COMMENT     (CWidget 1 (13 1 0) 1 2 0 0 Nil -730 100)
COMMENT     (CObjectList
COMMENT     #198=(CGroupWidget
COMMENT     (CWidget 1 (14 -1 0) 1 2 0 0 Nil -451 100)
COMMENT     (CObjectList
COMMENT     #199=(CORFArrow
COMMENT     (CLine
COMMENT     (CWidget 1 (4 #29# 0) 1 2 0 0 #166#
COMMENT     -13077021 100) (LOGPEN 0 6 16384) 8
COMMENT     0.835356 2.24691 3.24523) 0.2
COMMENT     0.609808 0.082322 3.41182 2.86186 1 0
COMMENT     0)) (CObjectList))) (CObjectList)))
COMMENT     (CObjectList))
COMMENT     #200=(CGroupWidget (CWidget 10 (6 0) 1 2 0 0 Nil -172 100)
COMMENT     (CObjectList
COMMENT     #201=(CGroupWidget
COMMENT     (CWidget 4 (7 4 0) 1 2 0 0 Nil -591 100)
COMMENT     (CObjectList
COMMENT     #202=(CWideArrow
COMMENT     (CWideLine
COMMENT     (CWidget 0 (3 #20# 0) 1 2 0 0 #151# 0 100)
COMMENT     (LOGPEN 0 0 3355545) 1
COMMENT     (LOGBRUSH 0 6724095 0) 1 4.75233 5.39587 1
COMMENT     0.082322) 0.8 1.8 0)
COMMENT     #203=(CLabel (CWidget 0 (0 0) 1 2 0 0 #148# 0 100)
COMMENT     (LOGPEN 0 0 0) 1
COMMENT     (LOGFONT 46 17 0 0 700 0 0 0 0 3 2 1 34
COMMENT     "Arial") 1.74233 0.666667 0 "mCherry" "@N" 1
COMMENT     15.3567 0 0 -10 3.72148 1.04901 #202#)
COMMENT     #204=(CScratch
COMMENT     (CWidget 0 (3 #21# 0) 1 2 0 0 #156# 1089 100)
COMMENT     (LOGPEN 0 8 13395507) 10 1 4.74958 1.9
COMMENT     0.082322 1)
COMMENT     #205=(CLabel (CWidget 0 (0 0) 1 2 0 0 #148# 0 100)
COMMENT     (LOGPEN 0 0 0) 1
COMMENT     (LOGFONT 46 17 0 0 700 0 0 0 0 3 2 1 34
COMMENT     "Arial") 1.74233 0.666667 0 "GS linker" "@N"
COMMENT     1 15.7168 -6.96932 0 -10 4.14608 1.04901
COMMENT     #204#)
COMMENT     #206=(CWideArrow
COMMENT     (CWideLine
COMMENT     (CWidget 0 (3 #22# 0) 1 2 0 0 #151# 0 100)
COMMENT     (LOGPEN 0 0 3355545) 1
COMMENT     (LOGBRUSH 0 6724095 0) 0.835356 4.3508
COMMENT     4.72483 1 0.082322) 0.8 1.8 0)
COMMENT     #207=(CLabel
COMMENT     (CWidget 0 (0 0) 1 2 0 0 #148# 68730952 100)
COMMENT     (LOGPEN 0 0 0) 1
COMMENT     (LOGFONT 46 17 0 0 700 0 0 0 0 3 2 1 34
COMMENT     "Arial") 1.74233 0.666667 0 "AsLov2" "@N" 1
COMMENT     15.4432 -10.454 0 -10 3.44674 1.04901 #206#)
COMMENT     #208=(CWideArrow
COMMENT     (CWideLine
COMMENT     (CWidget 0 (3 #26# 0) 1 2 0 0 #151# 0 100)
COMMENT     (LOGPEN 0 0 3355545) 1
COMMENT     (LOGBRUSH 0 6724095 0) 1 4.2903 4.34989 1
COMMENT     0.082322) 0.8 1.8 0)
COMMENT     #209=(CLabel (CWidget 0 (0 0) 1 2 0 0 #148# 0 100)
COMMENT     (LOGPEN 0 0 0) 1
COMMENT     (LOGFONT 46 17 0 0 700 0 0 0 0 3 2 1 34
COMMENT     "Arial") 1.74233 0.666667 0 "biNLS2" "@N" 1
COMMENT     14.8859 -15.681 0 -10 3.172 1.04901 #208#))
COMMENT     (CObjectList))
COMMENT     #210=(CGroupWidget
COMMENT     (CWidget 21 (7 21 0) 1 2 0 0 Nil -1218 100)
COMMENT     (CObjectList
COMMENT     #211=(CScratch
COMMENT     (CWidget 0 (3 #24# 0) 1 2 0 0 #156# 629 100)
COMMENT     (LOGPEN 0 8 13395507) 10 1 4.36822 1.9
COMMENT     0.082322 1)
COMMENT     #212=(CLabel (CWidget 0 (0 0) 1 2 0 0 #148# 0 100)
COMMENT     (LOGPEN 0 0 0) 1
COMMENT     (LOGFONT 46 17 0 0 700 0 0 0 0 3 2 1 34
COMMENT     "Arial") 1.74233 0.666667 0 "primerend1"
COMMENT     "@N" 1 15.8495 -12.1963 0 -10 5.04523 1.04901
COMMENT     #211#)
COMMENT     #213=(CScratch
COMMENT     (CWidget 0 (3 #25# 0) 1 2 0 0 #156# 105152648
COMMENT     100) (LOGPEN 0 8 13395507) 10 1 4.2903 1.9
COMMENT     0.082322 1)
COMMENT     #214=(CLabel (CWidget 0 (0 0) 1 2 0 0 #148# 0 100)
COMMENT     (LOGPEN 0 0 0) 1
COMMENT     (LOGFONT 46 17 0 0 700 0 0 0 0 3 2 1 34
COMMENT     "Arial") 1.74233 0.666667 0 "primerend2"
COMMENT     "@N" 1 15.7609 -17.4233 0 -10 5.04523 1.04901
COMMENT     #213#)
COMMENT     #215=(CScratch
COMMENT     (CWidget 0 (3 #27# 0) 1 2 0 0 #156# 568 100)
COMMENT     (LOGPEN 0 8 13395507) 10 1 5.44538 1.9
COMMENT     0.082322 1)
COMMENT     #216=(CLabel (CWidget 0 (0 0) 1 2 0 0 #148# 0 100)
COMMENT     (LOGPEN 0 0 0) 1
COMMENT     (LOGFONT 46 17 0 0 700 0 0 0 0 3 2 1 34
COMMENT     "Arial") 1.74233 0.666667 0 "NES IkBa" "@N"
COMMENT     1 12.6282 8.71165 0 -10 4.14608 1.04901 #215#))
COMMENT     (CObjectList))
COMMENT     #217=(CGroupWidget
COMMENT     (CWidget 29 (7 29 0) 1 2 0 0 Nil -1009 100)
COMMENT     (CObjectList
COMMENT     #218=(CWideArrow
COMMENT     (CWideLine
COMMENT     (CWidget 0 (3 #23# 0) 1 2 0 0 #152# 0 100)
COMMENT     (LOGPEN 0 0 6723840) 1
COMMENT     (LOGBRUSH 0 10079334 0) 0.835356 5.49213
COMMENT     6.05775 1 0.082322) 0.8 1.8 0)
COMMENT     #219=(CLabel
COMMENT     (CWidget 0 (0 0) 1 2 0 0 #148# 92688872 100)
COMMENT     (LOGPEN 0 0 0) 1
COMMENT     (LOGFONT 46 17 0 0 700 0 0 0 0 3 2 1 34
COMMENT     "Arial") 1.74233 0.666667 0 "CMV" "@N" 1
COMMENT     8.22304 12.1963 0 -10 2.12299 1.04901 #218#))
COMMENT     (CObjectList))) (CObjectList))
COMMENT     #220=(CGroupWidget (CWidget 11 (8 0) 1 2 0 0 Nil -521 100)
COMMENT     (CObjectList
COMMENT     #221=(CGroupWidget
COMMENT     (CWidget 1 (10 #5# 0) 1 2 0 0 Nil -242 100)
COMMENT     (CObjectList
COMMENT     #222=(CScratch
COMMENT     (CWidget 1 (1 #5# 1) 1 2 0 0 #155# 8 100)
COMMENT     (LOGPEN 0 6 10053171) 8 1 4.21879 1.9
COMMENT     0.082322 1)
COMMENT     #223=(CLabel (CWidget 0 (0 0) 1 2 0 0 #157# 0 100)
COMMENT     (LOGPEN 0 0 153) 1
COMMENT     (LOGFONT 38 14 0 0 400 0 0 0 0 3 2 1 18
COMMENT     "Georgia") 1.74233 0.555556 128
COMMENT     "{\\i Hin}dIII (2242)" "@N (@S)" 5 15.9507
COMMENT     -26.1349 0 -10 4.77049 0.799245 #222#))
COMMENT     (CObjectList))
COMMENT     #224=(CGroupWidget
COMMENT     (CWidget 1 (10 #8# 0) 1 2 0 0 Nil -870 100)
COMMENT     (CObjectList
COMMENT     #225=(CScratch
COMMENT     (CWidget 1 (1 #8# 1) 1 2 0 0 #155# 105152648
COMMENT     100) (LOGPEN 0 6 10053171) 8 1 3.22689 1.9
COMMENT     0.082322 1)
COMMENT     #226=(CLabel (CWidget 0 (0 0) 1 2 0 0 #157# 0 100)
COMMENT     (LOGPEN 0 0 153) 1
COMMENT     (LOGFONT 38 14 0 0 400 0 0 0 0 3 2 1 18
COMMENT     "Georgia") 1.74233 0.555556 128
COMMENT     "{\\i Sma}I (3324)" "@N (@S)" 5 4.80908
COMMENT     -33.1043 0 -10 3.97125 0.799245 #225#))
COMMENT     (CObjectList))
COMMENT     #227=(CGroupWidget
COMMENT     (CWidget 1 (10 #9# 0) 1 2 0 0 Nil -591 100)
COMMENT     (CObjectList
COMMENT     #228=(CScratch
COMMENT     (CWidget 1 (1 #9# 1) 1 2 0 0 #155# 105152648
COMMENT     100) (LOGPEN 0 6 10053171) 8 1 3.22872 1.9
COMMENT     0.082322 1)
COMMENT     #229=(CLabel
COMMENT     (CWidget 0 (0 0) 1 2 0 0 #157# 69853364 100)
COMMENT     (LOGPEN 0 0 153) 1
COMMENT     (LOGFONT 38 14 0 0 400 0 0 0 0 3 2 1 18
COMMENT     "Georgia") 1.74233 0.555556 128
COMMENT     "{\\i Xma}I (3322)" "@N (@S)" 5 4.88802
COMMENT     -29.6196 0 -10 4.04618 0.799245 #228#))
COMMENT     (CObjectList))
COMMENT     #230=(CGroupWidget
COMMENT     (CWidget 2 (10 #2# 0) 1 2 0 0 Nil -1776 100)
COMMENT     (CObjectList
COMMENT     #231=(CScratch
COMMENT     (CWidget 1 (1 #2# 1) 1 2 0 0 #155# 16777215
COMMENT     100) (LOGPEN 0 6 10053171) 8 1 5.43529 1.9
COMMENT     0.082322 1)
COMMENT     #232=(CLabel (CWidget 0 (0 0) 1 2 0 0 #147# 0 100)
COMMENT     (LOGPEN 0 0 13408563) 1
COMMENT     (LOGFONT 38 14 0 0 400 0 0 0 0 3 2 1 18
COMMENT     "Georgia") 1.74233 0.555556 0
COMMENT     "{\\i Bam}HI (915)" "@N (@S)" 5 14.321
COMMENT     6.96932 0 -10 4.24599 0.799245 #231#)
COMMENT     #233=(CScratch
COMMENT     (CWidget 2 (1 #2# 2) 1 2 0 0 #155# 408 100)
COMMENT     (LOGPEN 0 6 10053171) 8 1 4.23529 1.9
COMMENT     0.082322 1)
COMMENT     #234=(CLabel (CWidget 0 (0 0) 1 2 0 0 #147# 1 100)
COMMENT     (LOGPEN 0 0 13408563) 1
COMMENT     (LOGFONT 38 14 0 0 400 0 0 0 0 3 2 1 18
COMMENT     "Georgia") 1.74233 0.555556 0
COMMENT     "{\\i Bam}HI (2224)" "@N (@S)" 5 15.915
COMMENT     -24.3926 0 -10 4.67059 0.799245 #233#))
COMMENT     (CObjectList))
COMMENT     #235=(CGroupWidget
COMMENT     (CWidget 2 (10 #4# 0) 1 2 0 0 Nil -800 100)
COMMENT     (CObjectList
COMMENT     #236=(CScratch
COMMENT     (CWidget 1 (1 #4# 1) 1 2 0 0 #155# 0 100)
COMMENT     (LOGPEN 0 6 10053171) 8 1 4.25638 1.9
COMMENT     0.082322 1)
COMMENT     #237=(CLabel
COMMENT     (CWidget 0 (0 0) 1 2 0 0 #147# -858993459 100)
COMMENT     (LOGPEN 0 0 13408563) 1
COMMENT     (LOGFONT 38 14 0 0 400 0 0 0 0 3 2 1 18
COMMENT     "Georgia") 1.74233 0.555556 0
COMMENT     "{\\i Eco}RI (2201)" "@N (@S)" 5 15.834
COMMENT     -22.6503 0 -10 4.14608 0.799245 #236#)
COMMENT     #238=(CScratch
COMMENT     (CWidget 2 (1 #4# 2) 1 2 0 0 #155# 168 100)
COMMENT     (LOGPEN 0 6 10053171) 8 1 2.96654 1.9
COMMENT     0.082322 1)
COMMENT     #239=(CLabel (CWidget 0 (0 0) 1 2 0 0 #147# 1 100)
COMMENT     (LOGPEN 0 0 13408563) 1
COMMENT     (LOGFONT 38 14 0 0 400 0 0 0 0 3 2 1 18
COMMENT     "Georgia") 1.74233 0.555556 0
COMMENT     "{\\i Eco}RI (3608)" "@N (@S)" 5 -5.88342
COMMENT     -15.681 0 -10 4.42082 0.799245 #238#))
COMMENT     (CObjectList))
COMMENT     #240=(CGroupWidget
COMMENT     (CWidget 4 (10 #1# 0) 1 2 0 0 Nil -1079 100)
COMMENT     (CObjectList
COMMENT     #241=(CScratch
COMMENT     (CWidget 1 (1 #1# 1) 1 2 0 0 #155# 0 100)
COMMENT     (LOGPEN 0 6 10053171) 8 1 5.14469 1.9
COMMENT     0.082322 1)
COMMENT     #242=(CLabel (CWidget 0 (0 0) 1 2 0 0 #147# 0 100)
COMMENT     (LOGPEN 0 0 13408563) 1
COMMENT     (LOGFONT 38 14 0 0 400 0 0 0 0 3 2 1 18
COMMENT     "Georgia") 1.74233 0.555556 0
COMMENT     "{\\i Ava}I (1232)" "@N (@S)" 5 15.7686
COMMENT     1.74233 0 -10 3.62158 0.799245 #241#)
COMMENT     #243=(CScratch
COMMENT     (CWidget 2 (1 #1# 2) 1 2 0 0 #155# 0 100)
COMMENT     (LOGPEN 0 6 10053171) 8 1 4.96868 1.9
COMMENT     0.082322 1)
COMMENT     #244=(CLabel
COMMENT     (CWidget 0 (0 0) 1 2 0 0 #147# 16777113 100)
COMMENT     (LOGPEN 0 0 13408563) 1
COMMENT     (LOGFONT 38 14 0 0 400 0 0 0 0 3 2 1 18
COMMENT     "Georgia") 1.74233 0.555556 0
COMMENT     "{\\i Ava}I (1424)" "@N (@S)" 5 15.5904
COMMENT     -5.22699 0 -10 3.79641 0.799245 #243#)
COMMENT     #245=(CScratch
COMMENT     (CWidget 3 (1 #1# 3) 1 2 0 0 #155# 33554432
COMMENT     100) (LOGPEN 0 6 10053171) 8 1 4.28663 1.9
COMMENT     0.082322 1)
COMMENT     #246=(CLabel
COMMENT     (CWidget 0 (0 0) 1 2 0 0 #147# 92688020 100)
COMMENT     (LOGPEN 0 0 13408563) 1
COMMENT     (LOGFONT 38 14 0 0 400 0 0 0 0 3 2 1 18
COMMENT     "Georgia") 1.74233 0.555556 0
COMMENT     "{\\i Ava}I (2168)" "@N (@S)" 5 15.7026
COMMENT     -19.1656 0 -10 3.79641 0.799245 #245#)
COMMENT     #247=(CScratch
COMMENT     (CWidget 4 (1 #1# 4) 1 2 0 0 #155# 0 100)
COMMENT     (LOGPEN 0 6 10053171) 8 1 3.22872 1.9
COMMENT     0.082322 1)
COMMENT     #248=(CLabel
COMMENT     (CWidget 0 (0 0) 1 2 0 0 #147# 92688244 100)
COMMENT     (LOGPEN 0 0 13408563) 1
COMMENT     (LOGFONT 38 14 0 0 400 0 0 0 0 3 2 1 18
COMMENT     "Georgia") 1.74233 0.555556 0
COMMENT     "{\\i Ava}I (3322)" "@N (@S)" 5 4.8051
COMMENT     -31.3619 0 -10 3.69651 0.799245 #247#))
COMMENT     (CObjectList))
COMMENT     #249=(CGroupWidget
COMMENT     (CWidget 4 (10 #6# 0) 1 2 0 0 Nil -1916 100)
COMMENT     (CObjectList
COMMENT     #250=(CScratch
COMMENT     (CWidget 1 (1 #6# 1) 1 2 0 0 #155# 0 100)
COMMENT     (LOGPEN 0 6 10053171) 8 1 5.71398 1.9
COMMENT     0.082322 1)
COMMENT     #251=(CLabel (CWidget 0 (0 0) 1 2 0 0 #147# 0 100)
COMMENT     (LOGPEN 0 0 13408563) 1
COMMENT     (LOGFONT 38 14 0 0 400 0 0 0 0 3 2 1 18
COMMENT     "Georgia") 1.74233 0.555556 0
COMMENT     "{\\i Nco}I (611)" "@N (@S)" 5 11.1178 10.454
COMMENT     0 -10 3.27191 0.799245 #250#)
COMMENT     #252=(CScratch
COMMENT     (CWidget 2 (1 #6# 2) 1 2 0 0 #155# 16777215
COMMENT     100) (LOGPEN 0 6 10053171) 8 1 5.00076 1.9
COMMENT     0.082322 1)
COMMENT     #253=(CLabel (CWidget 0 (0 0) 1 2 0 0 #147# 1 100)
COMMENT     (LOGPEN 0 0 13408563) 1
COMMENT     (LOGFONT 38 14 0 0 400 0 0 0 0 3 2 1 18
COMMENT     "Georgia") 1.74233 0.555556 0
COMMENT     "{\\i Nco}I (1389)" "@N (@S)" 5 15.4459
COMMENT     -3.48466 0 -10 3.79641 0.799245 #252#)
COMMENT     #254=(CScratch
COMMENT     (CWidget 3 (1 #6# 3) 1 2 0 0 #155# 8 100)
COMMENT     (LOGPEN 0 6 10053171) 8 1 3.33323 1.9
COMMENT     0.082322 1)
COMMENT     #255=(CLabel (CWidget 0 (0 0) 1 2 0 0 #147# 0 100)
COMMENT     (LOGPEN 0 0 13408563) 1
COMMENT     (LOGFONT 38 14 0 0 400 0 0 0 0 3 2 1 18
COMMENT     "Georgia") 1.74233 0.555556 0
COMMENT     "{\\i Nco}I (3208)" "@N (@S)" 5 6.17735
COMMENT     -27.8773 0 -10 3.87134 0.799245 #254#)
COMMENT     #256=(CScratch
COMMENT     (CWidget 4 (1 #6# 4) 1 2 0 0 #155# 33554432
COMMENT     100) (LOGPEN 0 6 10053171) 8 1 2.86662 1.9
COMMENT     0.082322 1)
COMMENT     #257=(CLabel (CWidget 0 (0 0) 1 2 0 0 #147# 0 100)
COMMENT     (LOGPEN 0 0 13408563) 1
COMMENT     (LOGFONT 38 14 0 0 400 0 0 0 0 3 2 1 18
COMMENT     "Georgia") 1.74233 0.555556 0
COMMENT     "{\\i Nco}I (3717)" "@N (@S)" 5 -11.4489
COMMENT     -10.454 0 -10 3.62158 0.799245 #256#))
COMMENT     (CObjectList))
COMMENT     #258=(CGroupWidget
COMMENT     (CWidget 6 (10 #0# 0) 1 2 0 0 Nil -102 100)
COMMENT     (CObjectList
COMMENT     #259=(CScratch
COMMENT     (CWidget 1 (1 #0# 1) 1 2 0 0 #155# 1661010275
COMMENT     100) (LOGPEN 0 6 10053171) 8 1 6.24385 1.9
COMMENT     0.082322 1)
COMMENT     #260=(CLabel (CWidget 0 (0 0) 1 2 0 0 #147# 0 100)
COMMENT     (LOGPEN 0 0 13408563) 1
COMMENT     (LOGFONT 38 14 0 0 400 0 0 0 0 3 2 1 18
COMMENT     "Georgia") 1.74233 0.555556 0
COMMENT     "{\\i Apa}LI (33)" "@N (@S)" 5 3.51409
COMMENT     13.9386 0 -10 3.54665 0.799245 #259#)
COMMENT     #261=(CScratch
COMMENT     (CWidget 2 (1 #0# 2) 1 2 0 0 #155# 0 100)
COMMENT     (LOGPEN 0 6 10053171) 8 1 5.3427 1.9 0.082322
COMMENT     1)
COMMENT     #262=(CLabel (CWidget 0 (0 0) 1 2 0 0 #147# 0 100)
COMMENT     (LOGPEN 0 0 13408563) 1
COMMENT     (LOGFONT 38 14 0 0 400 0 0 0 0 3 2 1 18
COMMENT     "Georgia") 1.74233 0.555556 0
COMMENT     "{\\i Apa}LI (1016)" "@N (@S)" 5 15.7334
COMMENT     3.48466 0 -10 4.24599 0.799245 #261#)
COMMENT     #263=(CScratch
COMMENT     (CWidget 3 (1 #0# 3) 1 2 0 0 #155# 1087 100)
COMMENT     (LOGPEN 0 6 10053171) 8 1 2.93262 1.9
COMMENT     0.082322 1)
COMMENT     #264=(CLabel (CWidget 0 (0 0) 1 2 0 0 #147# 0 100)
COMMENT     (LOGPEN 0 0 13408563) 1
COMMENT     (LOGFONT 38 14 0 0 400 0 0 0 0 3 2 1 18
COMMENT     "Georgia") 1.74233 0.555556 0
COMMENT     "{\\i Apa}LI (3645)" "@N (@S)" 5 -6.26455
COMMENT     -13.9386 0 -10 4.42082 0.799245 #263#)
COMMENT     #265=(CScratch
COMMENT     (CWidget 4 (1 #0# 4) 1 2 0 0 #155# 526 100)
COMMENT     (LOGPEN 0 6 10053171) 8 1 2.65577 1.9
COMMENT     0.082322 1)
COMMENT     #266=(CLabel
COMMENT     (CWidget 0 (0 0) 1 2 0 0 #147# 268889064 100)
COMMENT     (LOGPEN 0 0 13408563) 1
COMMENT     (LOGFONT 38 14 0 0 400 0 0 0 0 3 2 1 18
COMMENT     "Georgia") 1.74233 0.555556 0
COMMENT     "{\\i Apa}LI (3947)" "@N (@S)" 5 -13.3861
COMMENT     -8.71165 0 -10 4.42082 0.799245 #265#)
COMMENT     #267=(CScratch
COMMENT     (CWidget 5 (1 #0# 5) 1 2 0 0 #155# 33554432
COMMENT     100) (LOGPEN 0 6 10053171) 8 1 1.37418 1.9
COMMENT     0.082322 1)
COMMENT     #268=(CLabel (CWidget 0 (0 0) 1 2 0 0 #147# 1 100)
COMMENT     (LOGPEN 0 0 13408563) 1
COMMENT     (LOGFONT 38 14 0 0 400 0 0 0 0 3 2 1 18
COMMENT     "Georgia") 1.74233 0.555556 0
COMMENT     "{\\i Apa}LI (5345)" "@N (@S)" 5 -15.9592
COMMENT     3.48466 0 -10 4.32092 0.799245 #267#)
COMMENT     #269=(CScratch
COMMENT     (CWidget 6 (1 #0# 6) 1 2 0 0 #155# 8 100)
COMMENT     (LOGPEN 0 6 10053171) 8 1 0.234683 1.9
COMMENT     0.082322 1)
COMMENT     #270=(CLabel (CWidget 0 (0 0) 1 2 0 0 #147# 0 100)
COMMENT     (LOGPEN 0 0 13408563) 1
COMMENT     (LOGFONT 38 14 0 0 400 0 0 0 0 3 2 1 18
COMMENT     "Georgia") 1.74233 0.555556 0
COMMENT     "{\\i Apa}LI (6588)" "@N (@S)" 5 -6.60206
COMMENT     13.9386 0 -10 4.49575 0.799245 #269#))
COMMENT     (CObjectList))
COMMENT     #271=(CGroupWidget
COMMENT     (CWidget 6 (10 #7# 0) 1 2 0 0 Nil -1428 100)
COMMENT     (CObjectList
COMMENT     #272=(CScratch
COMMENT     (CWidget 1 (1 #7# 1) 1 2 0 0 #155# 0 100)
COMMENT     (LOGPEN 0 6 10053171) 8 1 5.39679 1.9
COMMENT     0.082322 1)
COMMENT     #273=(CLabel (CWidget 0 (0 0) 1 2 0 0 #147# 0 100)
COMMENT     (LOGPEN 0 0 13408563) 1
COMMENT     (LOGFONT 38 14 0 0 400 0 0 0 0 3 2 1 18
COMMENT     "Georgia") 1.74233 0.555556 0
COMMENT     "{\\i Pst}I (957)" "@N (@S)" 5 14.5727
COMMENT     5.22699 0 -10 3.19698 0.799245 #272#)
COMMENT     #274=(CScratch
COMMENT     (CWidget 2 (1 #7# 2) 1 2 0 0 #155# 1144 100)
COMMENT     (LOGPEN 0 6 10053171) 8 1 5.07227 1.9
COMMENT     0.082322 1)
COMMENT     #275=(CLabel (CWidget 0 (0 0) 1 2 0 0 #147# 1 100)
COMMENT     (LOGPEN 0 0 13408563) 1
COMMENT     (LOGFONT 38 14 0 0 400 0 0 0 0 3 2 1 18
COMMENT     "Georgia") 1.74233 0.555556 0
COMMENT     "{\\i Pst}I (1311)" "@N (@S)" 5 15.4898
COMMENT     -1.74233 0 -10 3.19698 0.799245 #274#)
COMMENT     #276=(CScratch
COMMENT     (CWidget 3 (1 #7# 3) 1 2 0 0 #155# 461 100)
COMMENT     (LOGPEN 0 6 10053171) 8 1 4.59465 1.9
COMMENT     0.082322 1)
COMMENT     #277=(CLabel
COMMENT     (CWidget 0 (0 0) 1 2 0 0 #147# 13434879 100)
COMMENT     (LOGPEN 0 0 13408563) 1
COMMENT     (LOGFONT 38 14 0 0 400 0 0 0 0 3 2 1 18
COMMENT     "Georgia") 1.74233 0.555556 0
COMMENT     "{\\i Pst}I (1832)" "@N (@S)" 5 15.9618
COMMENT     -8.71165 0 -10 3.44674 0.799245 #276#)
COMMENT     #278=(CScratch
COMMENT     (CWidget 4 (1 #7# 4) 1 2 0 0 #155# 329 100)
COMMENT     (LOGPEN 0 6 10053171) 8 1 4.35905 1.9
COMMENT     0.082322 1)
COMMENT     #279=(CLabel (CWidget 0 (0 0) 1 2 0 0 #147# 0 100)
COMMENT     (LOGPEN 0 0 13408563) 1
COMMENT     (LOGFONT 38 14 0 0 400 0 0 0 0 3 2 1 18
COMMENT     "Georgia") 1.74233 0.555556 0
COMMENT     "{\\i Pst}I (2089)" "@N (@S)" 5 15.6633
COMMENT     -13.9386 0 -10 3.72148 0.799245 #278#)
COMMENT     #280=(CScratch
COMMENT     (CWidget 5 (1 #7# 5) 1 2 0 0 #155# 33554432
COMMENT     100) (LOGPEN 0 6 10053171) 8 1 4.2573 1.9
COMMENT     0.082322 1)
COMMENT     #281=(CLabel (CWidget 0 (0 0) 1 2 0 0 #147# 0 100)
COMMENT     (LOGPEN 0 0 13408563) 1
COMMENT     (LOGFONT 38 14 0 0 400 0 0 0 0 3 2 1 18
COMMENT     "Georgia") 1.74233 0.555556 0
COMMENT     "{\\i Pst}I (2200)" "@N (@S)" 5 15.4629
COMMENT     -20.908 0 -10 3.62158 0.799245 #280#)
COMMENT     #282=(CScratch
COMMENT     (CWidget 6 (1 #7# 6) 1 2 0 0 #155# 8 100)
COMMENT     (LOGPEN 0 6 10053171) 8 1 2.88037 1.9
COMMENT     0.082322 1)
COMMENT     #283=(CLabel (CWidget 0 (0 0) 1 2 0 0 #147# 1 100)
COMMENT     (LOGPEN 0 0 13408563) 1
COMMENT     (LOGFONT 38 14 0 0 400 0 0 0 0 3 2 1 18
COMMENT     "Georgia") 1.74233 0.555556 0
COMMENT     "{\\i Pst}I (3702)" "@N (@S)" 5 -8.64279
COMMENT     -12.1963 0 -10 3.54665 0.799245 #282#))
COMMENT     (CObjectList))) (CObjectList))
COMMENT     #284=(CGroupWidget (CWidget 14 (16 0) 1 2 0 0 Nil -1288 100)
COMMENT     (CObjectList) (CObjectList))
COMMENT     #285=(CGroupWidget (CWidget 12 (0 0) 1 2 0 0 Nil -1567 100)
COMMENT     (CObjectList) (CObjectList))) (CObjectList)))
COMMENT     (CSeqView 10 10 (CObjectList #286=(XLATFRAGMENT 900 420 0 1 901
            1262))
COMMENT     (CObList #287=(AnlzXLATItem 900 2162 1 900 2162)) 1 (CObList))
            (CObList)
COMMENT     0 (CStringList) 0 0 (CObList)))
FEATURES             Location/Qualifiers
     CDS             958..1659
                     /vntifkey="4"
                     /label=mCherry
     CDS             1663..1689
                     /vntifkey="4"
                     /label=GS\linker
     CDS             1690..2097
                     /vntifkey="4"
                     /label=AsLov2
     promoter        236..852
                     /vntifkey="29"
                     /label=CMV
     misc_feature    2079..2098
                     /vntifkey="21"
                     /label=primerend1
     misc_feature    2164..2195
                     /vntifkey="21"
                     /label=primerend2
     CDS             2099..2163
                     /vntifkey="4"
                     /label=biNLS2
     misc_feature    904..957
                     /vntifkey="21"
                     /label=NES\IkBa
BASE COUNT  1631 a 1791 c 1792 g 1629 t
ORIGIN
        1 gacggatcgg gagatctccc gatcccctat ggtgcactct cagtacaatc tgctctgatg
       61 ccgcatagtt aagccagtat ctgctccctg cttgtgtgtt ggaggtcgct gagtagtgcg
      121 cgagcaaaat ttaagctaca acaaggcaag gcttgaccga caattgcatg aagaatctgc
      181 ttagggttag gcgttttgcg ctgcttcgcg atgtacgggc cagatatacg cgttgacatt
      241 gattattgac tagttattaa tagtaatcaa ttacggggtc attagttcat agcccatata
      301 tggagttccg cgttacataa cttacggtaa atggcccgcc tggctgaccg cccaacgacc
      361 cccgcccatt gacgtcaata atgacgtatg ttcccatagt aacgccaata gggactttcc
      421 attgacgtca atgggtggag tatttacggt aaactgccca cttggcagta catcaagtgt
      481 atcatatgcc aagtacgccc cctattgacg tcaatgacgg taaatggccc gcctggcatt
      541 atgcccagta catgacctta tgggactttc ctacttggca gtacatctac gtattagtca
      601 tcgctattac catggtgatg cggttttggc agtacatcaa tgggcgtgga tagcggtttg
      661 actcacgggg atttccaagt ctccacccca ttgacgtcaa tgggagtttg ttttggcacc
      721 aaaatcaacg ggactttcca aaatgtcgta acaactccgc cccattgacg caaatgggcg
      781 gtaggcgtgt acggtgggag gtctatataa gcagagctct ctggctaact agagaaccca
      841 ctgcttactg gcttatcgaa attaatacga ctcactatag ggagacccaa gctggctagc
      901 atgcccagca cccggatcca gcagcagctg ggccagctga ccctggagaa cctgcaggtg
      961 agcaagggcg aggaggataa catggccatc atcaaggagt tcatgcgctt caaggtgcac
     1021 atggagggct ccgtgaacgg ccacgagttc gagatcgagg gcgagggcga gggccgcccc
     1081 tacgagggca cccagaccgc caagctgaag gtgaccaagg gtggccccct gcccttcgcc
     1141 tgggacatcc tgtcccctca gttcatgtac ggctccaagg cctacgtgaa gcaccccgcc
     1201 gacatccccg actacttgaa gctgtccttc cccgagggct tcaagtggga gcgcgtgatg
     1261 aacttcgagg acggcggcgt ggtgaccgtg acccaggact cctccctgca ggacggcgag
     1321 ttcatctaca aggtgaagct gcgcggcacc aacttcccct ccgacggccc cgtaatgcag
     1381 aagaagacca tgggctggga ggcctcctcc gagcggatgt accccgagga cggcgccctg
     1441 aagggcgaga tcaagcagag gctgaagctg aaggacggcg gccactacga cgctgaggtc
     1501 aagaccacct acaaggccaa gaagcccgtg cagctgcccg gcgcctacaa cgtcaacatc
     1561 aagttggaca tcacctccca caacgaggac tacaccatcg tggaacagta cgaacgcgcc
     1621 gagggccgcc actccaccgg cggcatggac gagctgtaca agggtggatc tggaggttca
     1681 ggtggaagtt tggctactac acttgaacgt attgagaaga actttgtcat tactgaccca
     1741 agattgccag ataatcccat tatattcgcg tccgatagtt tcttgcagtt gacagaatat
     1801 agccgtgaag aaattttggg aagaaactgc aggtttctac aaggtcctga aactgatcgc
     1861 gcgacagtga gaaaaattag agatgccata gataaccaaa cagaggtcac tgttcagctg
     1921 attaattata caaagagtgg taaaaagttc tggaacctct ttcacttgca gcctatgcga
     1981 gatcagaagg gagatgtcca gtactttatt ggggttcagt tggatggaac tgagcatgtc
     2041 cgagatgctg ccgagagaga gggagtcatg ctgattaaga aaactgcaga aaatattgac
     2101 gaggccgcaa agagactgcc cgacgccaac ctggcagccg cagccaagaa gaaaaagctg
     2161 gactagctcg agcggccgcc actgtgctgg atatctgcag aattccacca cactggacta
     2221 gtggatccga gctcggtacc aagcttaagt ttaaacccgc tgatcagcct cgactgtgcc
     2281 ttctagttgc cagccatctg ttgtttgccc ctcccccgtg ccttccttga ccctggaagg
     2341 tgccactccc actgtccttt cctaataaaa tgaggaaatt gcatcgcatt gtctgagtag
     2401 gtgtcattct attctggggg gtggggtggg gcaggacagc aagggggagg attgggaaga
     2461 caatagcagg catgctgggg atgcggtggg ctctatggct tctgaggcgg aaagaaccag
     2521 ctggggctct agggggtatc cccnnnnnnn nnnnnnnnnn nnnnnnnnnn nnnnnnnnnn
     2581 nnnnnnnnnn nnnnnnnnnn nnnnnnnnnn nnnnnnnnnn nnnnnnnnnn nnnnnnnnnn
     2641 nnnnnnnnnn nnnnnnnnnn nnnnnnncnn nnnnnnnnnn nnnnnnnnnn nnnnnnnnnn
     2701 nnnnnnnnnn nnnnnnnnnn nnnnnnnnnn nnnnnnnnnn nnnnnnnnnn nnnnnnnnna
     2761 nnnnnnnnnn nnnnnnnnnn nnnnnnnnnn nnnnnnnnnn nnnnnnnnnc ctttgacgtt
     2821 ggagtccacg ttctttnnnn nnnnnnnnnn nnnnnnnnnn nnnnnnnnnn nnnaccctat
     2881 ctcggtctat tcttttgatt tataagggat tttgccgatt tcggcctatt ggttaaaaaa
     2941 tgagctgatt taacaaaaat ttaacgcgaa ttaattctgt ggaatgtgtg tcagttaggg
     3001 tgtggaaagt ccccaggctc cccagcaggc agaagtatgc aaagcatgca tctcaattag
     3061 tcagcaacca ggtgtggaaa gtccccaggc tccccagcag gcagaagtat gcaaagcatg
     3121 catctcaatt agtcagcaac catagtcccg cccctaactc cgcccatccc gcccctaact
     3181 ccgcccagtt ccgcccattc tccgccccat ggctgactaa ttttttttat ttatgcagag
     3241 gccgaggccg cctctgcctc tgagctattc cagaagtagt gaggaggctt ttttggaggc
     3301 ctaggctttt gcaaaaagct cccgggagct tgtatatcca ttttcggatc tgatcagcac
     3361 gtgatgaaaa agcctgaact caccgcgacg tctgtcgaga agtttctgat cgaaaagttc
     3421 gacagcgtct ccgacctgat gcagctctcg gagggcgaag aatctcgtgc tttcagcttc
     3481 gatgtaggag ggcgtggata tgtcctgcgg gtaaatagct gcgccgatgg tttctacaaa
     3541 gatcgttatg tttatcggca ctttgcatcg gccgcgctcc cgattccgga agtgcttgac
     3601 attggggaat tcagcgagag cctgacctat tgcatctccc gccgtgcaca gggtgtcacg
     3661 ttgcaagacc tgcctgaaac cgaactgccc gctgttctgc agccggtcgc ggaggccatg
     3721 gatgcgatcg ctgcggccga tcttagccag acgagcgggt tcggcccatt cggaccgcaa
     3781 ggaatcggtc aatacactac atggcgtgat ttcatatgcg cgattgctga tccccatgtg
     3841 tatcactggc aaactgtgat ggacgacacc gtcagtgcgt ccgtcgcgca ggctctcgat
     3901 gagctgatgc tttgggccga ggactgcccc gaagtccggc acctcgtgca cgcggatttc
     3961 ggctccaaca atgtcctgac ggacaatggc cgcataacag cggtcattga ctggagcgag
     4021 gcgatgttcg gggattccca atacgaggtc gccaacatct tcttctggag gccgtggttg
     4081 gcttgtatgg agcagcagac gcgctacttc gagcggaggc atccggagct tgcaggatcg
     4141 ccgcggctcc gggcgtatat gctccgcatt ggtcttgacc aactctatca gagcttggtt
     4201 gacggcaatt tcgatgatgc agcttgggcg cagggtcgat gcgacgcaat cgtccgatcc
     4261 ggagccggga ctgtcgggcg tacacaaatc gcccgcagaa gcgcggccgt ctggaccgat
     4321 ggctgtgtag aagtactcgc cgatagtgga aaccgacgcc ccagcactcg tccgagggca
     4381 aaggaatagc acgtgctacg agatttcgat tccaccgccg ccttctatga aaggttgggc
     4441 ttcggaatcg ttttccggga cgccggctgg atgatcctcc agcgcgggga tctcatgctg
     4501 gagttcttcg cccaccccaa cttgtttatt gcagcttata atggttacaa ataaagcaat
     4561 agcatcacaa atttcacaaa taaagcattt ttttcactgc attctagttg tggtttgtcc
     4621 aaactcatca atgtatctta tcatgtctgt ataccgtcga cctctagcta gagcttggcg
     4681 taatcatggt catagctgtt tcctgtgtga aattgttatc cgctcacaat tccacacaac
     4741 atacgagccg gaagcataaa gtgtaaagcc tggggtgcct aatgagtgag ctaactcaca
     4801 ttaattgcgt tgcgctcact gcccgctttc cagtcgggaa acctgtcgtg ccagctgcat
     4861 taatgaatcg gccaacgcgc ggggagaggc ggtttgcgta ttgggcgctc ttccgcttcc
     4921 tcgctcactg actcgctgcg ctcggtcgtt cggctgcggc gagcggtatc agctcactca
     4981 aaggcggtaa tacggttatc cacagaatca ggggataacg caggaaagaa catgtgagca
     5041 aaaggccagc aaaaggccag gaaccgtaaa aaggccgcgt tgctggcgtt tttccatagg
     5101 ctccgccccc ctgacgagca tcacaaaaat cgacgctcaa gtcagaggtg gcgaaacccg
     5161 acaggactat aaagatacca ggcgtttccc cctggaagct ccctcgtgcg ctctcctgtt
     5221 ccgaccctgc cgcttaccgg atacctgtcc gcctttctcc cttcgggaag cgtggcgctt
     5281 tctcatagct cacgctgtag gtatctcagt tcggtgtagg tcgttcgctc caagctgggc
     5341 tgtgtgcacg aaccccccgt tcagcccgac cgctgcgcct tatccggtaa ctatcgtctt
     5401 gagtccaacc cggtaagaca cgacttatcg ccactggcag cagccactgg taacaggatt
     5461 agcagagcga ggtatgtagg cggtgctaca gagttcttga agtggtggcc taactacggc
     5521 tacactagaa gaacagtatt tggtatctgc gctctgctga agccagttac cttcggaaaa
     5581 agagttggta gctcttgatc cggcaaacaa accaccgctg gtagcggttt ttttgtttgc
     5641 aagcagcaga ttacgcgcag aaaaaaagga tctcaagaag atcctttgat cttttctacg
     5701 gggtctgacg ctcagtggaa cgaaaactca cgttaaggga ttttggtcat gagattatca
     5761 aaaaggatct tcacctagat ccttttaaat taaaaatgaa gttttaaatc aatctaaagt
     5821 atatatgagt aaacttggtc tgacagttac caatgcttaa tcagtgaggc acctatctca
     5881 gcgatctgtc tatttcgttc atccatagtt gcctgactcc ccgtcgtgta gataactacg
     5941 atacgggagg gcttaccatc tggccccagt gctgcaatga taccgcgaga cccacgctca
     6001 ccggctccag atttatcagc aataaaccag ccagccggaa gggccgagcg cagaagtggt
     6061 cctgcaactt tatccgcctc catccagtct attaattgtt gccgggaagc tagagtaagt
     6121 agttcgccag ttaatagttt gcgcaacgtt gttgccattg ctacaggcat cgtggtgtca
     6181 cgctcgtcgt ttggtatggc ttcattcagc tccggttccc aacgatcaag gcgagttaca
     6241 tgatccccca tgttgtgcaa aaaagcggtt agctccttcg gtcctccgat cgttgtcaga
     6301 agtaagttgg ccgcagtgtt atcactcatg gttatggcag cactgcataa ttctcttact
     6361 gtcatgccat ccgtaagatg cttttctgtg actggtgagt actcaaccaa gtcattctga
     6421 gaatagtgta tgcggcgacc gagttgctct tgcccggcgt caatacggga taataccgcg
     6481 ccacatagca gaactttaaa agtgctcatc attggaaaac gttcttcggg gcgaaaactc
     6541 tcaaggatct taccgctgtt gagatccagt tcgatgtaac ccactcgtgc acccaactga
     6601 tcttcagcat cttttacttt caccagcgtt tctgggtgag caaaaacagg aaggcaaaat
     6661 gccgcaaaaa agggaataag ggcgacacgg aaatgttgaa tactcatact cttccttttt
     6721 caatattatt gaagcattta tcagggttat tgtctcatga gcggatacat atttgaatgt
     6781 atttagaaaa ataaacaaat aggggttccg cgcacatttc cccgaaaagt gccacctgac
     6841 gtc
//
