Features (pLannotate 1.2.2; 21 found; start..end, strand, type, name):
     28..80      -  misc_feature   bom (fragment): basis of mobility region from pBR322
    235..614     +  enhancer       CMV enhancer: human cytomegalovirus immediate early enhancer
    615..818     +  promoter       CMV promoter: human cytomegalovirus (CMV) immediate early promoter
    814..847     +  LTR            5' LTR (truncated) (fragment): truncated 5' long terminal repeat (LTR) from HIV-1
    863..881     +  promoter       T7 promoter: promoter for bacteriophage T7 RNA polymerase
    958..1662    +  CDS            mCherry: mCherry is a basic (constitutively fluorescent) red fluorescent protein published in 2004, derived from Discosoma sp.. It is reported to be a very rapidly-maturing monomer with low acid sensitivity.
   1711..2028    +  CDS            miniSOG: miniSOG is a basic (constitutively fluorescent) cyan fluorescent protein published in 2011, derived from Arabidopsis thaliana. It requires the cofactor flavin for fluorescence.
   2273..2497    +  polyA_signal   bGH poly(A) signal: bovine growth hormone polyadenylation signal
   2501..2522    +  promoter       SV40 promoter (fragment): SV40 enhancer and early promoter
   2543..2971    +  rep_origin     f1 ori (sequence partly withheld): f1 bacteriophage origin of replication; arrow indicates direction of (+) strand synthesis
   2985..3314    +  promoter       SV40 promoter: SV40 enhancer and early promoter
   3363..4388    +  CDS            HygR: aminoglycoside phosphotransferase from E. coli; aph(4)-Ia; confers resistance to hygromycin
   4398..4523    +  CDS            ble (fragment): BLE_KLEPN - Experimental evidence at protein level: Swiss-Prot protein existence level 1. Binding protein with a strong affinity to the bleomycin family of antibiotics. Binds to CL990; an antimitotic-antibiotic compound. From Klebsiella pneumoniae.
   4518..4639    +  polyA_signal   SV40 poly(A) signal: SV40 polyadenylation signal
   4712..4728    -  protein_bind   lac operator: The lac repressor binds to the lac operator to inhibit transcription in E. coli. This inhibition can be relieved by adding lactose or isopropyl-β-D-thiogalactopyranoside (IPTG). lac repressor encoded by lacI
   4736..4766    -  promoter       lac promoter: promoter for the E. coli lac operon
   4781..4802    -  protein_bind   CAP binding site: CAP binding activates transcription in the presence of cAMP. E. coli catabolite activator protein
   4815..4907    -  CDS            lacI (fragment): lac repressor; lacI; The lac repressor binds to the lac operator to inhibit transcription in E. coli. This inhibition can be relieved by adding lactose or isopropyl-β-D-thiogalactopyranoside (IPTG).
   5090..5675    -  rep_origin     ori: high-copy-number ColE1/pMB1/pBR322/pUC origin of replication
   5846..6706    -  CDS            AmpR: β-lactamase; bla; confers resistance to ampicillin, carbenicillin, and related antibiotics
   6707..6811    -  promoter       AmpR promoter: bla
>Addgene plasmid #61347 | pDN77 | depositor full sequence | sequence record 102095 | pDN77 sequence 6842 bps
GACGGATCGGGAGATCTCCCGATCCCCTATGGTGCACTCTCAGTACAATCTGCTCTGATGCCGCATAGTT
AAGCCAGTATCTGCTCCCTGCTTGTGTGTTGGAGGTCGCTGAGTAGTGCGCGAGCAAAATTTAAGCTACA
ACAAGGCAAGGCTTGACCGACAATTGCATGAAGAATCTGCTTAGGGTTAGGCGTTTTGCGCTGCTTCGCG
ATGTACGGGCCAGATATACGCGTTGACATTGATTATTGACTAGTTATTAATAGTAATCAATTACGGGGTC
ATTAGTTCATAGCCCATATATGGAGTTCCGCGTTACATAACTTACGGTAAATGGCCCGCCTGGCTGACCG
CCCAACGACCCCCGCCCATTGACGTCAATAATGACGTATGTTCCCATAGTAACGCCAATAGGGACTTTCC
ATTGACGTCAATGGGTGGAGTATTTACGGTAAACTGCCCACTTGGCAGTACATCAAGTGTATCATATGCC
AAGTACGCCCCCTATTGACGTCAATGACGGTAAATGGCCCGCCTGGCATTATGCCCAGTACATGACCTTA
TGGGACTTTCCTACTTGGCAGTACATCTACGTATTAGTCATCGCTATTACCATGGTGATGCGGTTTTGGC
AGTACATCAATGGGCGTGGATAGCGGTTTGACTCACGGGGATTTCCAAGTCTCCACCCCATTGACGTCAA
TGGGAGTTTGTTTTGGCACCAAAATCAACGGGACTTTCCAAAATGTCGTAACAACTCCGCCCCATTGACG
CAAATGGGCGGTAGGCGTGTACGGTGGGAGGTCTATATAAGCAGAGCTCTCTGGCTAACTAGAGAACCCA
CTGCTTACTGGCTTATCGAAATTAATACGACTCACTATAGGGAGACCCAAGCTGGCTAGCATGCCCAGCA
CCCGGATCCAGCAGCAGCTGGGCCAGCTGACCCTGGAGAACCTGCAGGTGAGCAAGGGCGAGGAGGATAA
CATGGCCATCATCAAGGAGTTCATGCGCTTCAAGGTGCACATGGAGGGCTCCGTGAACGGCCACGAGTTC
GAGATCGAGGGCGAGGGCGAGGGCCGCCCCTACGAGGGCACCCAGACCGCCAAGCTGAAGGTGACCAAGG
GTGGCCCCCTGCCCTTCGCCTGGGACATCCTGTCCCCTCAGTTCATGTACGGCTCCAAGGCCTACGTGAA
GCACCCCGCCGACATCCCCGACTACTTGAAGCTGTCCTTCCCCGAGGGCTTCAAGTGGGAGCGCGTGATG
AACTTCGAGGACGGCGGCGTGGTGACCGTGACCCAGGACTCCTCCCTGCAGGACGGCGAGTTCATCTACA
AGGTGAAGCTGCGCGGCACCAACTTCCCCTCCGACGGCCCCGTAATGCAGAAGAAGACCATGGGCTGGGA
GGCCTCCTCCGAGCGGATGTACCCCGAGGACGGCGCCCTGAAGGGCGAGATCAAGCAGAGGCTGAAGCTG
AAGGACGGCGGCCACTACGACGCTGAGGTCAAGACCACCTACAAGGCCAAGAAGCCCGTGCAGCTGCCCG
GCGCCTACAACGTCAACATCAAGTTGGACATCACCTCCCACAACGAGGACTACACCATCGTGGAACAGTA
CGAACGCGCCGAGGGCCGCCACTCCACCGGCGGCATGGACGAGCTGTACAAGGGTGGATCTGGAGGTTCA
GGTGGAAGTTTGGCTACTACACTTGAACGTATTGAGAAGAACTTTGTCATTACTGACCCAAGATTGCCAG
ATAATCCCATTATATTCGCGTCCGATAGTTTCTTGCAGTTGACAGAATATAGCCGTGAAGAAATTTTGGG
AAGAAACTGCAGGTTTCTACAAGGTCCTGAAACTGATCGCGCGACAGTGAGAAAAATTAGAGATGCCATA
GATAACCAAACAGAGGTCACTGTTCAGCTGATTAATTATACAAAGAGTGGTAAAAAGTTCTGGAACCTCT
TTCACTTGCAGCCTATGCGAGATCAGAAGGGAGATGTCCAGTACTTTATTGGGGTTCAGTTGGATGGAAC
TGAGCATGTCCGAGATGCTGCCGAGAGAGAGGGAGTCATGCTGATTAAGAAAACTGCAGAAAATATTGAC
GAGGCCGCAAAGAGACTGCCCGACGCCAACCTGGCAGCCGCAGCCAAGAAGAAAAAGCTGGACTAGCTCG
AGCGGCCGCCACTGTGCTGGATATCTGCAGAATTCCACCACACTGGACTAGTGGATCCGAGCTCGGTACC
AAGCTTAAGTTTAAACCGCTGATCAGCCTCGACTGTGCCTTCTAGTTGCCAGCCATCTGTTGTTTGCCCC
TCCCCCGTGCCTTCCTTGACCCTGGAAGGTGCCACTCCCACTGTCCTTTCCTAATAAAATGAGGAAATTG
CATCGCATTGTCTGAGTAGGTGTCATTCTATTCTGGGGGGTGGGGTGGGGCAGGACAGCAAGGGGGAGGA
TTGGGAAGACAATAGCAGGCATGCTGGGGATGCGGTGGGCTCTATGGCTTCTGAGGCGGAAAGAACCAGC
TGGGGCTCTAGGGGGTATCCCC
[124 nt withheld, positions 2543-2666]
C
[91 nt withheld, positions 2668-2758]
A
[49 nt withheld, positions 2760-2808]
CCTTTGACGTTGGAGTCCACGTTCTTT
[37 nt withheld, positions 2836-2872]
ACCCTATCTCGGTCTATTCTTTTGATTTATAAGGGATTTTGCCGATTTCGGCCTATTGGTTAAAAAATGA
GCTGATTTAACAAAAATTTAACGCGAATTAATTCTGTGGAATGTGTGTCAGTTAGGGTGTGGAAAGTCCC
CAGGCTCCCCAGCAGGCAGAAGTATGCAAAGCATGCATCTCAATTAGTCAGCAACCAGGTGTGGAAAGTC
CCCAGGCTCCCCAGCAGGCAGAAGTATGCAAAGCATGCATCTCAATTAGTCAGCAACCATAGTCCCGCCC
CTAACTCCGCCCATCCCGCCCCTAACTCCGCCCAGTTCCGCCCATTCTCCGCCCCATGGCTGACTAATTT
TTTTTATTTATGCAGAGGCCGAGGCCGCCTCTGCCTCTGAGCTATTCCAGAAGTAGTGAGGAGGCTTTTT
TGGAGGCCTAGGCTTTTGCAAAAAGCTCCCGGGAGCTTGTATATCCATTTTCGGATCTGATCAGCACGTG
ATGAAAAAGCCTGAACTCACCGCGACGTCTGTCGAGAAGTTTCTGATCGAAAAGTTCGACAGCGTCTCCG
ACCTGATGCAGCTCTCGGAGGGCGAAGAATCTCGTGCTTTCAGCTTCGATGTAGGAGGGCGTGGATATGT
CCTGCGGGTAAATAGCTGCGCCGATGGTTTCTACAAAGATCGTTATGTTTATCGGCACTTTGCATCGGCC
GCGCTCCCGATTCCGGAAGTGCTTGACATTGGGGAATTCAGCGAGAGCCTGACCTATTGCATCTCCCGCC
GTGCACAGGGTGTCACGTTGCAAGACCTGCCTGAAACCGAACTGCCCGCTGTTCTGCAGCCGGTCGCGGA
GGCCATGGATGCGATCGCTGCGGCCGATCTTAGCCAGACGAGCGGGTTCGGCCCATTCGGACCGCAAGGA
ATCGGTCAATACACTACATGGCGTGATTTCATATGCGCGATTGCTGATCCCCATGTGTATCACTGGCAAA
CTGTGATGGACGACACCGTCAGTGCGTCCGTCGCGCAGGCTCTCGATGAGCTGATGCTTTGGGCCGAGGA
CTGCCCCGAAGTCCGGCACCTCGTGCACGCGGATTTCGGCTCCAACAATGTCCTGACGGACAATGGCCGC
ATAACAGCGGTCATTGACTGGAGCGAGGCGATGTTCGGGGATTCCCAATACGAGGTCGCCAACATCTTCT
TCTGGAGGCCGTGGTTGGCTTGTATGGAGCAGCAGACGCGCTACTTCGAGCGGAGGCATCCGGAGCTTGC
AGGATCGCCGCGGCTCCGGGCGTATATGCTCCGCATTGGTCTTGACCAACTCTATCAGAGCTTGGTTGAC
GGCAATTTCGATGATGCAGCTTGGGCGCAGGGTCGATGCGACGCAATCGTCCGATCCGGAGCCGGGACTG
TCGGGCGTACACAAATCGCCCGCAGAAGCGCGGCCGTCTGGACCGATGGCTGTGTAGAAGTACTCGCCGA
TAGTGGAAACCGACGCCCCAGCACTCGTCCGAGGGCAAAGGAATAGCACGTGCTACGAGATTTCGATTCC
ACCGCCGCCTTCTATGAAAGGTTGGGCTTCGGAATCGTTTTCCGGGACGCCGGCTGGATGATCCTCCAGC
GCGGGGATCTCATGCTGGAGTTCTTCGCCCACCCCAACTTGTTTATTGCAGCTTATAATGGTTACAAATA
AAGCAATAGCATCACAAATTTCACAAATAAAGCATTTTTTTCACTGCATTCTAGTTGTGGTTTGTCCAAA
CTCATCAATGTATCTTATCATGTCTGTATACCGTCGACCTCTAGCTAGAGCTTGGCGTAATCATGGTCAT
AGCTGTTTCCTGTGTGAAATTGTTATCCGCTCACAATTCCACACAACATACGAGCCGGAAGCATAAAGTG
TAAAGCCTGGGGTGCCTAATGAGTGAGCTAACTCACATTAATTGCGTTGCGCTCACTGCCCGCTTTCCAG
TCGGGAAACCTGTCGTGCCAGCTGCATTAATGAATCGGCCAACGCGCGGGGAGAGGCGGTTTGCGTATTG
GGCGCTCTTCCGCTTCCTCGCTCACTGACTCGCTGCGCTCGGTCGTTCGGCTGCGGCGAGCGGTATCAGC
TCACTCAAAGGCGGTAATACGGTTATCCACAGAATCAGGGGATAACGCAGGAAAGAACATGTGAGCAAAA
GGCCAGCAAAAGGCCAGGAACCGTAAAAAGGCCGCGTTGCTGGCGTTTTTCCATAGGCTCCGCCCCCCTG
ACGAGCATCACAAAAATCGACGCTCAAGTCAGAGGTGGCGAAACCCGACAGGACTATAAAGATACCAGGC
GTTTCCCCCTGGAAGCTCCCTCGTGCGCTCTCCTGTTCCGACCCTGCCGCTTACCGGATACCTGTCCGCC
TTTCTCCCTTCGGGAAGCGTGGCGCTTTCTCATAGCTCACGCTGTAGGTATCTCAGTTCGGTGTAGGTCG
TTCGCTCCAAGCTGGGCTGTGTGCACGAACCCCCCGTTCAGCCCGACCGCTGCGCCTTATCCGGTAACTA
TCGTCTTGAGTCCAACCCGGTAAGACACGACTTATCGCCACTGGCAGCAGCCACTGGTAACAGGATTAGC
AGAGCGAGGTATGTAGGCGGTGCTACAGAGTTCTTGAAGTGGTGGCCTAACTACGGCTACACTAGAAGAA
CAGTATTTGGTATCTGCGCTCTGCTGAAGCCAGTTACCTTCGGAAAAAGAGTTGGTAGCTCTTGATCCGG
CAAACAAACCACCGCTGGTAGCGGTTTTTTTGTTTGCAAGCAGCAGATTACGCGCAGAAAAAAAGGATCT
CAAGAAGATCCTTTGATCTTTTCTACGGGGTCTGACGCTCAGTGGAACGAAAACTCACGTTAAGGGATTT
TGGTCATGAGATTATCAAAAAGGATCTTCACCTAGATCCTTTTAAATTAAAAATGAAGTTTTAAATCAAT
CTAAAGTATATATGAGTAAACTTGGTCTGACAGTTACCAATGCTTAATCAGTGAGGCACCTATCTCAGCG
ATCTGTCTATTTCGTTCATCCATAGTTGCCTGACTCCCCGTCGTGTAGATAACTACGATACGGGAGGGCT
TACCATCTGGCCCCAGTGCTGCAATGATACCGCGAGACCCACGCTCACCGGCTCCAGATTTATCAGCAAT
AAACCAGCCAGCCGGAAGGGCCGAGCGCAGAAGTGGTCCTGCAACTTTATCCGCCTCCATCCAGTCTATT
AATTGTTGCCGGGAAGCTAGAGTAAGTAGTTCGCCAGTTAATAGTTTGCGCAACGTTGTTGCCATTGCTA
CAGGCATCGTGGTGTCACGCTCGTCGTTTGGTATGGCTTCATTCAGCTCCGGTTCCCAACGATCAAGGCG
AGTTACATGATCCCCCATGTTGTGCAAAAAAGCGGTTAGCTCCTTCGGTCCTCCGATCGTTGTCAGAAGT
AAGTTGGCCGCAGTGTTATCACTCATGGTTATGGCAGCACTGCATAATTCTCTTACTGTCATGCCATCCG
TAAGATGCTTTTCTGTGACTGGTGAGTACTCAACCAAGTCATTCTGAGAATAGTGTATGCGGCGACCGAG
TTGCTCTTGCCCGGCGTCAATACGGGATAATACCGCGCCACATAGCAGAACTTTAAAAGTGCTCATCATT
GGAAAACGTTCTTCGGGGCGAAAACTCTCAAGGATCTTACCGCTGTTGAGATCCAGTTCGATGTAACCCA
CTCGTGCACCCAACTGATCTTCAGCATCTTTTACTTTCACCAGCGTTTCTGGGTGAGCAAAAACAGGAAG
GCAAAATGCCGCAAAAAAGGGAATAAGGGCGACACGGAAATGTTGAATACTCATACTCTTCCTTTTTCAA
TATTATTGAAGCATTTATCAGGGTTATTGTCTCATGAGCGGATACATATTTGAATGTATTTAGAAAAATA
AACAAATAGGGGTTCCGCGCACATTTCCCCGAAAAGTGCCACCTGACGTC
