>Addgene plasmid #61347 | pDN77 | addgene partial sequence | sequence record 102088 | CMV-F 5'-CGCAAATGGGCGGTAGGCGTG-3'
CTATATAAGCAGAGCTCTCTGGCTAACTAGAGAACCCACTGCTTACTGGCTTATCGAAATTAATACGACT
CACTATAGGGAGACCCAAGCTGGCTAGCATGCCCAGCACCCGGATCCAGCAGCAGCTGGGCCAGCTGACC
CTGGAGAACCTGCAGGTGAGCAAGGGCGAGGAGGATAACATGGCCATCATCAAGGAGTTCATGCGCTTCA
AGGTGCACATGGAGGGCTCCGTGAACGGCCACGAGTTCGAGATCGAGGGCGAGGGCGAGGGCCGCCCCTA
CGAGGGCACCCAGACCGCCAAGCTGAAGGTGACCAAGGGTGGCCCCCTGCCCTTCGCCTGGGACATCCTG
TCCCCTCAGTTCATGTACGGCTCCAAGGCCTACGTGAAGCACCCCGCCGACATCCCCGACTACTTGAAGC
TGTCCTTCCCCGAGGGCTTCAAGTGGGAGCGCGTGATGAACTTCGAGGACGGCGGCGTGGTGACCGTGAC
CCAGGACTCCTCCCTGCAGGACGGCGAGTTCATCTACAAGGTGAAGCTGCGCGGCACCAACTTCCCCTCC
GACGGCCCCGTAATGCAGAAGAAGACCATGGGCTGGGAGGCCTCCTCCGAGCGGATGTACCCCGAGGACG
GCGCCCTGAAGGGCGAGATCAAGCAGAGGCTGAAGCTGAAGGACGGCGGCCACTACGACGCTGAGGTCAA
GACCACCTACAAGGCCAAGAAGCCCGTGCAGCTGCCCGGCGCCTACAACGTCAACATCAAGTTGGACATC
ACCTCCCACAACGAGGACTACACCATCGTGGAACAGTACGAACGCGCCGAGGGCCGCCACTCCACCGGCG
GCATGGACGAGCTGTACAAGGGTGGATCTGGAGGTTCAGGTGGAAGTTTGGCTACTACACTTGAACGTAT
TGAGAAGAACTTTGTCATTACTGACCCAAGATTGCCAGATAATCCCATTATATTCGCGTCCGATAGTTTC
TTGCAGTTGACAGAATATAGCCGTGAAGAAATTTTGGGAAGAAACTGCAGGTTTCTACAAGGTCCTGAA
