>Addgene plasmid #61347 | pDN77 | addgene partial sequence | sequence record 102094 | bgh_pA_d2r 5'-ACTCAGACAATGCGATGCAAtttc-3'
AGTGGGAGTGGCACCTTCCAGGGTCAAGGAAGGCACGGGGGAGGGGCAAACAACAGATGGCTGGCAACTA
GAAGGCACAGTCGAGGCTGATCAGCGGTTTAAACTTAAGCTTGGTACCGAGCTCGGATCCACTAGTCCAG
TGTGGTGGAATTCTGCAGATATCCAGCACAGTGGCGGCCGCTCGAGCTAGTCCAGCTTTTTCTTCTTGGC
TGCGGCTGCCAGGTTGGCGTCGGGCAGTCTCTTTGCGGCCTCGTCAATATTTTCTGCAGTTTTCTTAATC
AGCATGACTCCCTCTCTCTCGGCAGCATCTCGGACATGCTCAGTTCCATCCAACTGAACCCCAATAAAGT
ACTGGACATCTCCCTTCTGATCTCGCATAGGCTGCAAGTGAAAGAGGTTCCAGAACTTTTTACCACTCTT
TGTATAATTAATCAGCTGAACAGTGACCTCTGTTTGGTTATCTATGGCATCTCTAATTTTTCTCACTGTC
GCGCGATCAGTTTCAGGACCTTGTAGAAACCTGCAGTTTCTTCCCAAAATTTCTTCACGGCTATATTCTG
TCAACTGCAAGAAACTATCGGACGCGAATATAATGGGATTATCTGGCAATCTTGGGTCAGTAATGACAAA
GTTCTTCTCAATACGTTCAAGTGTAGTAGCCAAACTTCCACCTGAACCTCCAGATCCACCCTTGTACAGC
TCGTCCATGCCGCCGGTGGAGTGGCGGCCCTCGGCGCGTTCGTACTGTTCCACGATGGTGTAGTCCTCGT
TGTGGGAGGTGATGTCCAACTTGATGTTGACGTTGTAGGCGCCGGGCAGCTGCACGGGCTTCTTGGCCTT
GTAGGTGGTCTTGACCTCAGCGTCGTAGTGGCCGCCGTCCTTCAGCTTCAGCCTCTGCTTGATCTCGCCC
TTCAGGGCGCCGTCCTCGGGGTACATCCGCTCGGAGGAGGCCTCCCAGCCCATGGTCTTCTTCTGCATTA
CGGGGCCGTCGGAGGGGAAGTTGGTGCCGCGCAGCTTCACCTTGTAGATGAACTCGCCGTCCTGCAGGGA
GGAGTCCTGG
